Addgene plasmid #188619: pTA-Mob 2.0 Tp
Purpose: (Empty Backbone) Mutated pTA-Mob 2.0 Backbone in TraJ Promoter Region
Depositing lab: Bogumil Karas. Depositing organization: University of Western Ontario. Publication: Superior Conjugative Plasmids Delivered by Bacteria to Diverse Fungi. Cochrane RR, Shrestha A, Severo de Almeida MM, Agyare-Tabbi M, Brumwell SL, Hamadache S, Meaney JS, Nucifora DP, Say HH, Sharma J, Soltysiak MPM, Tong C, Van Belois K, Walker EJL, Lachance MA, Gloor GB, Edgell DR, Shapiro RS, Karas BJ. Biodes Res. 2022 Aug 19;2022:9802168. doi: 10.34133/2022/9802168. eCollection 2022. PubMed 37850145.
Backbone
  Vector backbone: pTA-Mob
  Backbone manufacturer: Strand et al., 2014
  Backbone size (bp): 56570
  Modifications to backbone: Insertion of yeast artificial chromosome elements (HIS3-CEN6-ARSH4 and URA3) Cluster mutation in TraJ promoter region
  Vector type: Bacterial Expression, Yeast Expression, Synthetic Biology ; Conjugation helper plasmid
  Selectable markers: URA3, HIS3
Growth in bacteria
  Bacterial resistance: Gentamicin, 10 μg/mL
  Growth temperature: 37°C
  Growth strain: EPI300 (Epicentre)
  Copy number: Unknown
Terms and licenses: Academic/Nonprofit Terms; Industry Terms: Not Available to Industry
How to cite: pTA-Mob 2.0 Tp was a gift from Bogumil Karas (Addgene plasmid # 188619 ; http://n2t.net/addgene:188619 ; RRID:Addgene_188619)
