[The description below was written by a language model from this plasmid's Addgene catalogue record and pLannotate feature annotations shown in this document.]
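Description:
pTA-Mob 2.0 Tp is a large (about 56.6 kb) conjugative helper plasmid derived from pTA-Mob, deposited as an empty backbone and classed as a bacterial/yeast expression and synthetic biology vector. It replicates in bacteria through the broad-host-range pBBR1 origin and its Rep protein, and it is selected with gentamicin through an aacC1 (GmR) gene placed downstream of a class 1 integron Pc promoter. The "2.0" modifications add yeast artificial chromosome elements, namely a HIS3 marker with CEN6-ARSH4 and a separate URA3 cassette. These allow the plasmid to be maintained as a centromeric episome in Saccharomyces cerevisiae under histidine or uracil selection, and URA3 can also be counterselected with 5-FOA. The feature table also detects short fragments of tetracycline, kanamycin, chloramphenicol and β-lactamase genes, which appear to be non-functional remnants.

Most of the sequence is IncP (RK2/RP4-type) conjugation and maintenance machinery. The annotated genes include the tra genes traA–D, traF, traG, traI, traJ and traK–N, which cover relaxosome, primase and coupling functions, along with trbE from the mating-pair formation region. Also present are trfA, the korA/korB/korC regulators, the kla and kle operons, parA/parB, the parDE toxin–antitoxin stability system, and IS21-type istA/istB sequences that flank the URA3 insertion. Two copies of oriT with an adjacent traJ are annotated, one within the tra region and one next to the yeast HIS3-CEN/ARS module. What distinguishes the "Tp" variant is a cluster mutation in the traJ promoter region, although the record does not specify the exact changes or which copy carries them. The associated work concerns improved conjugative plasmids for DNA delivery from bacteria to diverse fungi, so this construct serves as a mutated backbone for such bacterium-to-yeast conjugation experiments.
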