Features (pLannotate 1.2.2; 53 found; start..end, strand, type, name):
    395..1057    +  CDS            pBBR1 Rep: replication protein for the broad-host-range plasmid pBBR1 from Bordetella bronchiseptica
   1118..1187    +  CDS            TcR (fragment): tetracycline efflux protein; tet; confers resistance to tetracycline
   1483..1569    -  CDS            MRM1 (fragment): MRM1_YEAST - Also known as PET56 From Saccharomyces cerevisiae (strain ATCC 204508 / S288c) (Baker's yeast).
   1619..1807    +  promoter       HIS3 promoter: S. cerevisiae HIS3
   1808..2470    +  CDS            HIS3: imidazoleglycerol-phosphate dehydratase, required for histidine biosynthesis; S. cerevisiae HIS3; yeast auxotrophic marker
   2631..3139    +  misc_feature   CEN/ARS: S. cerevisiae CEN6 centromere fused to an autonomously replicating sequence
   3282..3391    +  oriT           oriT: incP origin of transfer
   3424..3795    +  CDS            traJ: oriT-recognizing protein; traJ
   4994..5113    -  CDS            tetR (fragment): TETR1_ECOLX - Experimental evidence at protein level: Swiss-Prot protein existence level 1. TetR is the repressor of the tetracycline resistance element; its N-terminal region forms a helix-turn-helix structure and binds DNA. Binding of tetracycline to TetR reduces the repressor affinity for the tetracycline resistance gene (tetA) promoter operator sites. From Escherichia coli.
   5133..6281    -  CDS            trfA: trans-acting replication protein that binds to and activates oriV
   7062..7148    +  CDS            trfB (fragment): KORA1_ECOLX - Also known as korA. Protein predicted: Swiss-Prot protein existence level 4. In conjunction with KorB, inhibits the transcription of kilA, trfA and korAB operons. In conjunction with KorC is responsible for the negative control of kilC and kilE operons. From Escherichia coli.
   9253..11688   +  CDS            trbE: TRBE_RHIRD - Protein inferred from homology: Swiss-Prot protein existence level 3. From Rhizobium radiobacter (Agrobacterium tumefaciens) (Agrobacterium radiobacter).
  22143..22799   -  CDS            parA: PARA4_ECOLX - Protein inferred from homology: Swiss-Prot protein existence level 3. Involved in plasmid partition. From Escherichia coli.
  22763..23605   -  CDS            parB: PARB4_ECOLX - Protein predicted: Swiss-Prot protein existence level 4. Involved in plasmid partition. From Escherichia coli.
  23734..23982   +  CDS            parD: PARD_ECOLX - Experimental evidence at protein level: Swiss-Prot protein existence level 1. Antitoxin component of a type II toxin-antitoxin (TA) system involved in plasmid partition. Inhibits the anti-DNA gyrase activity of toxin ParE; reverses and restores gyrase catalytic activity in vitro. The parDE operon alone is capable of stabilizing an RK2-derived minireplicon under defined growth conditions in several different Gram- negative bacteria. It does so by the post-segregational killing (PSK) of plasmid-free cells, also referred to as a plasmid addiction system. Binds its own promoter, autor
  23982..24290   +  CDS            parE: PARE_ECOLX - Experimental evidence at protein level: Swiss-Prot protein existence level 1. Toxin component of a type II toxin-antitoxin (TA) system involved in plasmid partition. Acts by inhibiting DNA gyrase, converting supercoiled plasmid DNA into a singly cleaved linear form in an ATP-dependent fashion. To do so it probably interacts with one of the gyrase subunits. Gyrase inhibition is prevented by antitoxin ParD, and is reversed in vitro by incubation with ParD. In cells that have lost the plasmid filamentation and growth inhibition occur; this is suppressed when ParD is supplied in trans
  24922..25332   +  CDS            istA (fragment): ISTA_SHISO - Protein inferred from homology: Swiss-Prot protein existence level 3. Involved in the transposition of the insertion sequence. From Shigella sonnei.
  25410..25625   +  promoter       URA3 promoter: S. cerevisiae URA3
  25626..26429   +  CDS            URA3: orotidine-5'-phosphate decarboxylase, required for uracil biosynthesis; S. cerevisiae URA3; yeast auxotrophic marker, counterselectable with 5-fluoroorotic acid (5-FOA)
  26636..27400   +  CDS            istA (fragment): ISTA_PSEAI - Protein inferred from homology: Swiss-Prot protein existence level 3. Involved in the transposition of the insertion sequence. From Pseudomonas aeruginosa.
  27403..28197   +  CDS            istB: ISTB_PSEAI - Protein inferred from homology: Swiss-Prot protein existence level 3. One of two proteins expressed only when there is a tandem repeat of the IS21 insertion sequence, it is necessary for the transposition of plasmids with that tandem repeat. From Pseudomonas aeruginosa.
  28779..28904   +  CDS            aphA1 (fragment): KKA1_ECOLX - Also known as nptI. Protein inferred from homology: Swiss-Prot protein existence level 3. Resistance to kanamycin and structurally-related aminoglycosides, including amikacin. From Escherichia coli.
  28994..29281   -  CDS            traA: TRAA_ECOLX - Protein predicted: Swiss-Prot protein existence level 4. From Escherichia coli.
  29292..29729   -  CDS            traB: TRAB4_ECOLX - Experimental evidence at protein level: Swiss-Prot protein existence level 1. From Escherichia coli.
  29748..32930   -  CDS            traC: TRAC4_ECOLX - Experimental evidence at protein level: Swiss-Prot protein existence level 1. Required for autonomous replication in E.coli. Transferred into the recipient cell during bacterial conjugation. Catalyzes the synthesis of short oligoribonucleotide primers with CpA or pCpA at their 5'-termini on a single-stranded template DNA. From Escherichia coli.
  32940..33200   -  CDS            traD: TRAD4_ECOLX - Protein predicted: Swiss-Prot protein existence level 4. From Escherichia coli.
  35437..35967   -  CDS            traF: TRAF4_ECOLX - Protein inferred from homology: Swiss-Prot protein existence level 3. Required for donor-specific phage sensitivity. May be involved in pilus assembly. From Escherichia coli.
  35967..37871   -  CDS            traG: TRAG4_ECOLX - Experimental evidence at protein level: Swiss-Prot protein existence level 1. Required for conjugative transfer of plasmid RP4. Binds tightly and specifically to the relaxase TraI. Can also bind to DNA without sequence specificity. May form a pore-like structure that could serve as a channel for DNA transfer. From Escherichia coli.
  37871..40063   -  CDS            traI: TRAI6_ECOLX - Experimental evidence at protein level: Swiss-Prot protein existence level 1. The initiation process of transfer DNA synthesis requires the interaction of at least three plasmid-specific components (TraH, I, and J) at the transfer origin resulting in the assembly of a specialised nucleoprotein complex - the relaxosome. Site- and strand-specific cleavage at the transfer origin is dependent on TraI and TraJ. From Escherichia coli.
  40101..40472   -  CDS            traJ: oriT-recognizing protein; traJ
  40505..40614   -  oriT           oriT: incP origin of transfer
  40840..41241   +  CDS            traK: TRAK4_ECOLX - Experimental evidence at protein level: Swiss-Prot protein existence level 1. From Escherichia coli.
  41244..41966   +  CDS            traL: TRAL4_ECOLX - Experimental evidence at protein level: Swiss-Prot protein existence level 1. From Escherichia coli.
  41966..42400   +  CDS            traM: TRAM4_ECOLX - Experimental evidence at protein level: Swiss-Prot protein existence level 1. From Escherichia coli.
  42459..43802   -  CDS            traN: TRAN4_ECOLX - Protein predicted: Swiss-Prot protein existence level 4. From Escherichia coli.
  46562..47635   -  CDS            korB: KORB2_ECOLX - Experimental evidence at protein level: Swiss-Prot protein existence level 1. In conjunction with KorA, inhibits the transcription of the kilA, trfA and korAB operons. Is also involved in the negative control of the kilB operon. From Escherichia coli.
  48411..48713   -  CDS            trfB: KORA2_ECOLX - Also known as korA. Experimental evidence at protein level: Swiss-Prot protein existence level 1. In conjunction with KorB, inhibits the transcription of kilA, trfA and korAB operons. In conjunction with KorC is responsible for the negative control of kilC and kilE operons. From Escherichia coli.
  48890..49840   -  CDS            klaC: KLAC_ECOLX - Also known as telB. Protein predicted: Swiss-Prot protein existence level 4. Belongs to the kla operon, which is associated with cryptic tellurite resistance, and IncW plasmid fertility inhibition. From Escherichia coli.
  49840..50973   -  CDS            klaB: KLAB_ECOLX - Also known as telA. Protein inferred from homology: Swiss-Prot protein existence level 3. Belongs to the kla operon, which is associated with cryptic tellurite resistance, and IncW plasmid fertility inhibition. From Escherichia coli.
  50994..51764   -  CDS            klaA: KLAA_ECOLX - Also known as kilA. Protein predicted: Swiss-Prot protein existence level 4. Belongs to the kla operon, which is associated with cryptic tellurite resistance, and IncW plasmid fertility inhibition. From Escherichia coli.
  51890..52201   -  CDS            kleF: KLEF2_ECOLX - Also known as kcrB4. Protein predicted: Swiss-Prot protein existence level 4. From Escherichia coli.
  52232..52552   -  CDS            kleE: KLEE2_ECOLX - Also known as kcrB3. Protein predicted: Swiss-Prot protein existence level 4. From Escherichia coli.
  52667..52861   -  CDS            kleD: KLED2_ECOLX - Also known as kcrB2. Protein predicted: Swiss-Prot protein existence level 4. From Escherichia coli.
  52901..53128   -  CDS            kleC: KLEC2_ECOLX - Also known as kcrB1. Protein predicted: Swiss-Prot protein existence level 4. From Escherichia coli.
  53284..53496   -  CDS            kleB: KLEB2_ECOLX - Also known as kcrA2. Protein predicted: Swiss-Prot protein existence level 4. From Escherichia coli.
  53548..53778   -  CDS            kleA: KLEA2_ECOLX - Also known as kcrA1. Protein predicted: Swiss-Prot protein existence level 4. From Escherichia coli.
  54007..54261   -  CDS            korC: KORC2_ECOLX - Protein predicted: Swiss-Prot protein existence level 4. Acts with KorA as corepressor in the control of the kilC and kilE operons. From Escherichia coli.
  54287..54988   -  CDS            klcB (fragment): KLCB2_ECOLX - Experimental evidence at transcript level: Swiss-Prot protein existence level 2. From Escherichia coli.
  55111..55359   -  CDS            bla(M) (fragment): β-lactamase lacking the signal sequence; bla(M); allows cytosolic expression of β-lactamase
  55433..55966   -  CDS            GmR: gentamycin acetyltransferase; aacC1; confers resistance to gentamycin
  56155..56183   -  promoter       Pc promoter: intI1 (promoter lies within the coding sequence); class 1 integron promoter
  56221..56314   +  CDS            CmR (fragment): chloramphenicol acetyltransferase; cat; confers resistance to chloramphenicol
  56326..394     +  rep_origin     pBBR1 oriV (fragment) (across the origin): replication origin of the broad-host-range plasmid pBBR1 from Bordetella bronchiseptica; requires the pBBR1 Rep protein for replication
>Addgene plasmid #188619 | pTA-Mob 2.0 Tp | addgene full sequence | sequence record 394725 | Addgene NGS Result
CGGCGAGTGCGGGGGTTCCAAGGGGGCAGCGCCACCTTGGGCAAGGCCGAAGGCCGCGCAGTCGATCAAC
AAGCCCCGGAGGGGCCACTTTTTGCCGGAGGGGGAGCTGCGCCGAAGGCGTGGGGGAACCCCGCAGGGGT
GCCCTTCTTTGGGCACCAAAGAACTAGATATAGGGCGAAATGCGAAAGACTTAAAAATCAACAACTTAAA
AAAGGGGGGTACGCAACAGCTCATTGCGGCACCCCCCGCAATAGCTCATTGCGTAGGTTAAAGAAAATCT
GTAATTGACTGCCACTTTTACGCAACGCATAATTGTTGTCGCGCTGCCGAAAAGTTGCAGCTGATTGCGC
ATGGTGCCGCAACCGTGCGGCACCCCTACCGCATGGAGATAAGCATGGCCACGCAGTCCAGAGAAATCGG
CATTCAAGCCAAGAACAAGCCCGGTCACTGGGTGCAAACGGAACGCAAAGCGCATGAGGCGTGGGCCGGG
CTTATTGCGAGGAAACCCACGGCGGCAATGCTGCTGCATCACCTCGTGGCGCAGATGGGCCACCAGAACG
CCGTGGTGGTCAGCCAGAAGACACTTTCCAAGCTCATCGGACGTTCTTTGCGGACGGTCCAATACGCAGT
CAAGGACTTGGTGGCCGAGCGCTGGATCTCCGTCGTGAAGCTCAACGGCCCCGGCACCGTGTCGGCCTAC
GTGGTCAATGACCGCGTGGCGTGGGGCCAGCCCCGCGACCAGTTGCGCCTGTCGGTGTTCAGTGCCGCCG
TGGTGGTTGATCACGACGACCAGGACGAATCGCTGTTGGGGCATGGCGACCTGCGCCGCATCCCGACCCT
GTATCCGGGCGAGCAGCAACTACCGACCGGCCCCGGCGAGGAGCCGCCCAGCCAGCCCGGCATTCCGGGC
ATGGAACCAGACCTGCCAGCCTTGACCGAAACGGAGGAATGGGAACGGCGCGGGCAGCAGCGCCTGCCGA
TGCCCGATGAGCCGTGTTTTCTGGACGATGGCGAGCCGTTGGAGCCGCCGACACGGGTCACGCTGCCGCG
CCGGTAGCACTTGGGTTGCGCAGCAACCCGTAAGTGCGCTGTTCCAGACTATCGGCTGTAGCCGCCTCGC
CGCCCTATACCTTGTCTGCCTCCCCGCGTTGCGTCGCGGTGCATGGAGCCGGGCCACCTCGACCTGAATG
GAAGCCGGCGGCACCTCGCTAACGGATTCACCGTTTTTATCAGGCTCTGGGAGGCAGAATAAATGATCAT
ATCGTCAATTATTACCTCCACGGGGAGAGCCTGAGCAAACTGGCCTCAGGCATTTGAGAAGCACACGGTC
ACACTGCTTCCGGTAGTCAATAAACCGGTAAACCAGCAATAGACATAAGCGGCTATTTAACGACCCTGCC
CTGAACCGACGACCGGGTCGAATTTGCTTTCGAATTTCTGCCATTCATCCGCTTATTATCACTTATTCAG
GCGTAGCACCAGGCGTTTAACTTAATTAATAAGAGCTTGGTGAGCGCTAGGAGTCACTGCCAGGTATCGT
TTGAACACGGCATTAGTCAGGGAAGTCATAACACAGTCCTTTCCCGCAATTTTCTTTTTCTATTACTCTT
GGCCTCCTCTAGTACACTCTATATTTTTTTATGCCTCGGTAATGATTTTCATTTTTTTTTTTTCCACCTA
GCGGATGACTCTTTTTTTTTCTTAGCGATTGGCATTATCACATAATGAATTATACATTATATAAAGTAAT
GTGATTTCTTCGAAGAATATACTAAAAAATGAGCAGGCAAGATAAACGAAGGCAAAGATGACAGAGCAGA
AAGCCCTAGTAAAGCGTATTACAAATGAAACCAAGATTCAGATTGCGATCTCTTTAAAGGGTGGTCCCCT
AGCGATAGAGCACTCGATCTTCCCAGAAAAAGAGGCAGAAGCAGTAGCAGAACAGGCCACACAATCGCAA
GTGATTAACGTCCACACAGGTATAGGGTTTCTGGACCATATGATACATGCTCTGGCCAAGCATTCCGGCT
GGTCGCTAATCGTTGAGTGCATTGGTGACTTACACATAGACGACCATCACACCACTGAAGACTGCGGGAT
TGCTCTCGGTCAAGCTTTTAAAGAGGCCCTAGGGGCCGTGCGTGGAGTAAAAAGGTTTGGATCAGGATTT
GCGCCTTTGGATGAGGCACTTTCCAGAGCGGTGGTAGATCTTTCGAACAGGCCGTACGCAGTTGTCGAAC
TTGGTTTGCAAAGGGAGAAAGTAGGAGATCTCTCTTGCGAGATGATCCCGCATTTTCTTGAAAGCTTTGC
AGAGGCTAGCAGAATTACCCTCCACGTTGATTGTCTGCGAGGCAAGAATGATCATCACCGTAGTGAGAGT
GCGTTCAAGGCTCTTGCGGTTGCCATAAGAGAAGCCACCTCGCCCAATGGTACCAACGATGTTCCCTCCA
CCAAAGGTGTTCTTATGTAGTGACACCGATTATTTAAAGCTGCAGCATACGATATATATACATGTGTATA
TATGTATACCTATGAATGTCAGTAAGTATGTATACGAACAGTATGATACTGAAGATGACAAGGTAATGCA
TCATTCTATACGTGTCATTCTGAACGAGGCGCGCTTTCCTATCACGTGCTATAAAAATAATTATAATTTA
AATTTTTTAATATAAATATATAAATTAAAAATAGAAAGTAAAAAAAGAAATTAAAGAAAAAATAGTTTTT
GTTTTCCGAAGATGTAAATCTAGAGACTCTAGGGGGATCGCCAACAAATACTACCTTTTATCTTGCTCTT
CCTGCTCTCAGGTATTAATGCCGAATTGTTTCATCTTGTCTGTGTAGAAGACCACACACGAAAATCCTGT
GATTTTACATTTTACTTATCGTTAATCGAATGTATATCTATTTAATCTGCTTTTCTTGTCTAATAAATAT
ATATGTAAAGTACGCTTTTTGTTGAAATTTTTTAAACCTTTGTTTATTTTTTTTTCTTCATTCCGTAACT
CTTCTACCTTCTTTATTTACTTTCTAAAATCCAAATACAAAACATAAAAATAAATAAACACAGAGTAAAT
TCCCAAATTATTCCATCATTAAAAGATACGAGGCGCGTGTAAGTTACAGGCAAGCGATCCACTAGTATCT
TCCGCTGCATAACCCTGCTTCGGGGTCATTATAGCGATTTTTTCGGTATATCCATCCTTTTTCGCACGAT
ATACAGGATTTTGCCAAAGGGTTCGTGTAGACTTTCCTTGGTGTATCCAACGGCGTCAGCCGGGCAGGAT
AGGTGAAGTAGGCCCACCCGCGAGCGGGTGTTCCTTCTTCACTGTCCCTTATTCGCACCTGGCGGTGCTC
AACGGGAATCCTGCTCTGCGAGGCTGGCCGGCTACCGCCGGCGTAACAGATGAGGGCAAGCGGATGGCTG
ATGAAACCAAGCCAACCAGGAAGGGCAGCCCACCTATCAAGGTGTACTGCCTTCCAGACGAACGAAGAGC
GATTGAGGAAAAGGCGGCGGCGGCCGGCATGAGCCTGTCGGCCTACCTGCTGGCCGTCGGCCAGGGCTAC
AAAATCACGGGCGTCGTGGACTATGAGCACGTCCGCGAGCTGGCCCGCATCAATGGCGACCTGGGCCGCC
TGGGCGGCCTGCTGAAACTCTGGCTCACCGACGACCCGCGCACGGCGCGGTTCGGTGATGCCACGATCCT
CGCCCTGCTGGCGAAGATCGAAGAGAAGCAGGACGAGCTTGGCAAGGTCATGATGGGCGTGGTCCGCCCG
AGGGCAGAGCCATGACTTTTTTAGCCGCTAAAACGGCCGGGGGGTGCGCGTGATTGCCAAGCACGTCCCC
ATGCGCTCCATCAAGAAGAGGCACTTCGAGCTGTAAGTACATCACCGACGAGCAAGGCAAGACGATCGAG
CTCTAGGAGTGCGGTTGGAACGTTGGCCCAGCCAGATACTCCCGATCACGAGCAGGACGCCGATGATTTG
AAGCGCACTCAGCGTCTGATCCAAGAACAACCATCCTAGCAACACGGCGGTCCCCGGGCTGAGAAAGCCC
AGTAAGGAAACAACTGTAGGTTCGAGTCGCGAGATCCCCCGGAACCAAAGGAAGTAGGTTAAACCCGCTC
CGATCAGGCCGAGCCACGCCAGGCCGAGAACATTGGTTCCTGTAGGCATCGGGATTGGCGGATCAAACAC
TAAAGCTACTGGAACGAGCAGAAGTCCTCCGGCCGCCAGTTGCCAGGCGGTAAAGGTGAGCAGAGGCACG
GGAGGTTGCCACTTGCGGGTCAGCACGGTTCCGAACGCCATGGAAACCGCCCCCGCCAGGCCCGCTGCGA
CGCCGACAGGATCTAGCGCTGCGTTTGGTGTCAACACCAACAGCGCCACGCCCGCAGTTCCGCAAATAGC
CCCCAGGACCGCCATCAATCGTATCGGGCTACCTAGCAGAGCGGCAGAGATAAACACGACCATCAGCGGC
TGCACAGCGCCTACCGTCGCCGCGACCCCGCCCGGCAGGCGGTAGACCGAAATAAACAACAAGCTCCAGA
ATAGCGAAATATTAAGTGCGCCGAGGATGAAGATGCGCATCCACCAGATTCCCGTTGGAATCTGTCGGAC
GATCATCACGAGCAATAAACCCGCCGGCAACGCCCGCAGCAGCATACCGGCGACCCCTCGGCCTCGCTGT
TCGGGCTCCACGAAAACGCCGGACAGATGCGCCTTGTGAGCGTCCTTGGGGCCGTCCTCCTGTTTGAAGA
CCGACAGCCCAATGATCTCGCCGTCGATGTAGGCGCCGAATGCCACGGCATCTCGCAACCGTTCAGCGAA
CGCCTCCATGGGCTTTTTCTCCTCGTGCTCGTAAACGGACCCGAACATCTCTGGAGCTTTCTTCAGGGCC
GACAATCGGATCTCGCGGAAATCCTGCACGTCGGCCGCTCCAAGCCGTCGAATCTGAGCCTTAATCACAA
TTGTCAATTTTAATCCTCTGTTTATCGGCAGTTCGTAGAGCGCGCCGTGCGTCCCGAGCGATACTGAGCG
AAGCAAGTGCGTCGAGCAGTGCCCGCTTGTTCCTGAAATGCCAGTAAAGCGCTGGCTGCTGAACCCCCAG
CCGGAACTGACCCCACAAGGCCCTAGCGTTTGCAATGCACCAGGTCATCATTGACCCAGGCGTGTTCCAC
CAGGCCGCTGCCTCGCAACTCTTCGCAGGCTTCGCCGACCTGCTCGCGCCACTTCTTCACGCGGGTGGAA
TCCGATCCGCACATGAGGCGGAAGGTTTCCAGCTTGAGCGGGTACGGCTCCCGGTGCGAGCTGAAATAGT
CGAACATCCGTCGGGCCGTCGGCGACAGCTTGCGGTACTTCTCCCATATGAATTTCGTGTAGTGGTCGCC
AGCAAACAGCACGACGATTTCCTCGTCGATCAGGACCTGGCAACGGGACGTTTTCTTGCCACGGTCCAGG
ACGCGGAAGCGGTGCAGCAGCGACACCGATTCCAGGTGCCCAACGCGGTCGGACGTGAAGCCCATCGCCG
TCGCCTGTAGGCGCGACAGGCATTCCTCGGCCTTCGTGTAATACCGGCCATTGATCGACCAGCCCAGGTC
CTGGCAAAGCTCGTAGAACGTGAAGGTGATCGGCTCGCCGATAGGGGTGCGCTTCGCGTACTCCAACACC
TGCTGCCACACCAGTTCGTCATCGTCGGCCCGCAGCTCGACGCCGGTGTAGGTGATCTTCACGTCCTTGT
TGACGTGGAAAATGACCTTGTTTTGCAGCGCCTCGCGCGGGATTTTCTTGTTGCGCGTGGTGAACAGGGC
AGAGCGGGCCGTGTCGTTTGGCATCGCTCGCATCGTGTCCGGCCACGGCGCAATATCGAACAAGGAAAGC
TGCATTTCCTTGATCTGCTGCTTCGTGTGTTTCAGCAACGCGGCCTGCTTGGCCTCGCTGACCTGTTTTG
CCAGGTCCTCGCCGGCGGTTTTTCGCTTCTTGGTCGTCATAGTTCCTCGCGTGTCGATGGTCATCGACTT
CGCCAAACCTGCCGCCTCCTGTTCGAGACGACGCGAACGCTCCACGGCGGCCGATGGCGCGGGCAGGGCA
GGGGGAGCCAGTTGCACGCTGTCGCGCTCGATCTTGGCCGTAGCTTGCTGGACCATCGAGCCGACGGACT
GGAAGGTTTCGCGGGGCGCACGCATGACGGTGCGGCTTGCGATGGTTTCGGCATCCTCGGCGGAAAACCC
CGCGTCGATCAGTTCTTGCCTGTATGCCTTCCGGTCAAACGTCCGATTCATTCACCCTCCTTGCGGGATT
GCCCCGACTCACGCCGGGGCAATGTGCCCTTATTCCTGATTTGACCCGCCTGGTGCCTTGGTGTCCAGAT
AATCCACCTTATCGGCAATGAAGTCGGTCCCGTAGACCGTCTGGCCGTCCTTCTCGTACTTGGTATTCCG
AATCTTGCCCTGCACGAATACCAGCGACCCCTTGCCCAAATACTTGCCGTGGGCCTCGGCCTGAGAGCCA
AAACACTTGATGCGGAAGAAGTCGGTGCGCTCCTGCTTGTCGCCGGCATCGTTGCGCCACTCTTCATTAA
CCGCTATATCGAAAATTGCTTGCGGCTTGTTAGAATTGCCATGACGTACCTCGGTGTCACGGGTAAGATT
ACCGATAAACTGGAACTGATTATGGCTCATATCGAAAGTCTCCTTGAGAAAGGAGACTCTAGTTTAGCTA
AACATTGGTTCCGCTGTCAAGAACTTTAGCGGCTAAAATTTTGCGGGCCGCGACCAAAGGTGCGAGGGGC
GGCTTCCGCTGTGTACAACCAGATATTTTTCACCAACATCCTTCGTCTGCTCGATGAGCGGGGCATGACG
AAACATGAGCTGTCGGAGAGGGCAGGGGTTTCAATTTCGTTTTTATCAGACTTAACCAACGGTAAGGCCA
ACCCCTCGTTGAAGGTGATGGAGGCCATTGCCGACGCCCTGGAAACTCCCCTACCTCTTCTCCTGGAGTC
CACCGACCTTGACCGCGAGGCACTCGCGGAGATTGCGGGTCATCCTTTCAAGAGCAGCGTGCCGCCCGGA
TACGAACGCATCAGTGTGGTTTTGCCGTCACATAAGGCGTTTATCGTAAAGAAATGGGGCGACGACACCC
GAAAAAAGCTGCGTGGAAGGCTCTGACGCCAAGGGTTAGGGCTTGCACTTCCTTCTTTAGCCGCTAAAAC
GGCCCCTTCTCTGCGGGCCGTCGGCTCGCGCATCATATCGACATCCTCAACGGAAGCCGTGCCGCGAATG
GCATCGGGCGGGTGCGCTTTGACAGTTGTTTTCTATCAGAACCCCTACGTCGTGCGGTTCGATTAGCTGT
TTGTCTTGCAGGCTAAACACTTTCGGTATATCGTTTGCCTGTGCGATAATGTTGCTAATGATTTGTTGCG
TAGGGGTTACTGAAAAGTGAGCGGGAAAGAAGAGTTTCAGACCATCAAGGAGCGGGCCAAGCGCAAGCTG
GAACGCGACATGGGTGCGGACCTGTTGGCCGCGCTCAACGACCCGAAAACCGTTGAAGTCATGCTCAACG
CGGACGGCAAGGTGTGGCACGAACGCCTTGGCGAGCCGATGCGGTACATCTGCGACATGCGGCCCAGCCA
GTCGCAGGCGATTATAGAAACGGTGGCCGGATTCCACGGCAAAGAGGTCACGCGGCATTCGCCCATCCTG
GAAGGCGAGTTCCCCTTGGATGGCAGCCGCTTTGCCGGCCAATTGCCGCCGGTCGTGGCCGCGCCAACCT
TTGCGATCCGCAAGCGCGCGGTCGCCATCTTCACGCTGGAACAGTACGTCGAGGCGGGCATCATGACCCG
CGAGCAATACGAGGTCATTAAAAGCGCCGTCGCGGCGCATCGAAACATCCTCGTCATTGGCGGTACTGGC
TCGGGCAAGACCACGCTCGTCAACGCGATCATCAATGAAATGGTCGCCTTCAACCCGTCTGAGCGCGTCG
TCATCATCGAGGACACCGGCGAAATCCAGTGCGCCGCAGAGAACGCCGTCCAATACCACACCAGCATCGA
CGTCTCGATGACGCTGCTGCTCAAGACAACGCTGCGTATGCGCCCCGACCGCATCCTGGTCGGTGAGGTA
CGTGGCCCCGAAGCCCTTGATCTGTTGATGGCCTGGAACACCGGGCATGAAGGAGGTGCCGCCACCCTGC
ACGCAAACAACCCCAAAGCGGGCCTGAGCCGGCTCGCCATGCTTATCAGCATGCACCCGGATTCACCGAA
ACCCATTGAGCCGCTGATTGGCGAGGCGGTTCATGTGGTCGTCCATATCGCCAGGACCCCTAGCGGCCGT
CGAGTGCAAGAAATTCTCGAAGTTCTTGGTTACGAGAACGGCCAGTACATCACCAAAACCCTGTAAGGAG
TATTTCCAATGACAACGGCTGTTCCGTTCCGTCTGACCATGAATCGCGGCATTTTGTTCTACCTTGCCGT
GTTCTTCGTTCTCGCTCTCGCGTTATCCGCGCATCCGGCGATGGCC
[234 nt withheld, positions 8517-8750]
GCCGAAATCGCGGCCCTCGGCAACGGGGCGCTGCACCAGGTGCAAGTCGCGGCGGCGGATGCCGTGCGTG
CGGTAGCGGCTGGACGGCTCGCCTAATCATGGCTCTGCGCACGATCCCCATCCGTCGCGCAGGCAACCGA
GAAAACCTGTTCATGGGTGGTGATCGTGAACTGGTGATGTTCTCGGGCCTGATGGCGTTTGCGCTGATTT
TCAGCGCCCAAGAGCTGCGGGCCACCGTGGTCGGTCTGATCCTGTGGTTCGGGGCGCTCTATGCGTTCCG
AATCATGGCGAAGGCCGATCCGAAGATGCGGTTCGTGTACCTGCGTCACCGCCGGTACAAGCCGTATTAC
CCGGCCCGCTCGACCCCGTTCCGCGAGAACACCAATAGCCAAGGGAAGCAATACCGATGATCCAAGCAAT
TGCGATTGCAATCGCGGGCCTCGGCGCGCTTCTGTTGTTCATCCTCTTTGCCCGCATCCGCGCGGTCGAT
GCCGAACTGAAACTGAAAAAGCATCGTTCCAAGGACGCCGGCCTGGCCGATCTGCTCAACTACGCCGCTG
TCGTCGATGACGGCGTAATCGTGGGCAAGAACGGCAGCTTTATGGCTGCCTGGCTGTACGAGGGCGATGA
CAACGCAAGCAGCACCGACCAGCAGCGCGAAGTAGTGTCCGCCCGCATCAACCAGGCCCTCGCGGGCCTG
GGAAGTGGGTGGATGATCCATGTGGACGCCGTGCGGCGTCCTGCTCCGAACTACGCGGAGCGGGGCCTGT
CGGCGTTCCCTGACCGTCTGACGGCAGCGATTGAAGAAGAGCGCCGGCGGCATTTCGAGAGCCTGGGAAC
GATGTACGAGGGCTATTTCGTCCTCACCTTGACCTGGTTCCCGCCGCTGCTCGCCCAGCGCAAGTTCGTC
GAGCTGATGTTTGACGACGACGCGACCGCACCGGATCGCAAGGCGCGCACGCGGGGCCTCATCGACCAAT
TCAAGCGTGACGTGCGCAGCATCGAGTCGCGCCTGTCGTCGGCCGTGTCGCTCACTCGCTTGAAGGGGCA
CAAGATCGTCAACGAGGACGGCACGACCGTCACGCATGACGACTTCCTGCGCTGGCTGCAATTCTGCGTG
ACGGGCCTGCACCATCCGGTGCAGCTCCCCAGCAACCCGATGTACCTGGACGCCCTGGTCGGCGGACAGG
AAATGTGGGGCGGGGTAGTGCCCAAGGTCGGCCGCAAGTTCGTCCAGGTGGTCGCTCTCGAAGGCTTCCC
CTTGGAGTCCTATCCCGGCATCCTGACGGCGCTCGGCGAGCTGCCCTGCGAGTATCGGTGGTCGAGCCGG
TTCATCTTCATGGACCAGCACGAAGCCGTGAAGCACCTCGACAAGTTCCGCAAGAAGTGGCGGCAGAAGA
TTCGCGGCTTCTTCGACCAGGTGTTCAACACGAACACCGGCCCGGTCGATCAGGACGCGCTTTCGATGGT
GGCCGATGCTGAGGCGGCCATTGCCGAAGTCAACAGCGGCATCGTGGCCGTGGGCTACTACACCAGCGTC
GTCGTGCTGATGGATGAGGACCGCACGCGCCTGGAAGCTGCGGCCCGCGATGTTGAAAAGGCCGTCAACC
GGTTGGGCTTTGCCGCGCGCATCGAGTCCATCAACACCCTGGACGCCTTCCTTGGTAGTTTGCCGGGCCA
CGGCGTGGAAAACGTCCGCCGGCCGCTCATCAACACGATGAACCTGGCCGACCTGCTGCCGACCAGCACC
ATCTGGACCGGCAACGCGAACGCGCCATGCCCGATGTACCCGCCGCTGTCGCCGGCGCTCATGCACTGCG
TCACGCAAGGATCAACGCCGTTCCGGCTGAACCTGCACGTGCGCGACCTCGGCCACACCTTTATGTTCGG
GCCGACCGGCGCAGGTAAATCGACGCACCTGGCGATCCTCGCCGCGCAGCTCCGTCGCTATGCCGGCATG
TCGATCTTCGCCTTTGACAAGGGCATGTCGATGTACCCGCTGGCCGCCGGCATCCGTGCGGCCACGAAGG
GCACCAGCGGCCTGCACTTCACCGTGGCGGCCGACGACGAACGCCTGGCGTTCTGCCCGTTGCAGTTCCT
GAGCACCAAGGGCGACCGTGCTTGGGCGATGGAGTGGATCGACACCATCCTGGCGTTGAACGGCGTCGAA
ACGACCCCGGCCCAGCGCAACGAAATCGGCAACGCGATCATGAGCATGCACGCCAGCGGCGCGCGCACGC
TCTCCGAGTTCAGCGTGACGATTCAGGATGAGGCGATCCGCGAGGCGATCCGCCAGTACACCGTCGATGG
CGCAATGGGCCATCTGCTCGACGCCGAAGAGGACGGCTTGGCGCTGTCCGACTTTACAGTGTTCGAGATC
GAAGAGCTGATGAACCTCGGCGAGAAATTCGCCCTGCCTGTGTTGCTCTACCTGTTCCGCCGTATCGAGC
GCGCCCTGACGGGCCAGCCGGCCGTCATCATCCTGGACGAAGCCTGGTTGATGCTCGGCCACCCGGCATT
CCGCGCGAAGATCAGGGAATGGCTCAAGGTGCTGCGTAAGGCCAACTGCCTTGTGCTGATGGCAACGCAG
AGCCTGTCCGACGCCGCCAACAGCGGCATCCTGGACGTGATCGTGGAATCGACCGCGACCAAGATTTTCC
TGCCGAATATTTACGCCAGGGATGAGGACACGGCGGCCCTGTACCGCCGCATGGGCCTGAACGCTCGCCA
GATCGAGATTCTGGCCCAGGCCGTTCCCAAGCGTCAGTACTACTACGTGTCGGAAAACGGCCGCCGTCTC
TACGACCTGGCACTTGGCCCGCTCGCGCTCGCGTTCGTCGGCGCATCCGACAAGGAATCCGTCGCCATCA
TCAAGAACCTGGAAGCCAAGTTCGGCGACCAGTGGGTGGATGAATGGCTGCGTGGCCGGGGCCTCGCCCT
TGATGAATACCTGGAGGCAGCATGAGTTTTGCAGACACGATCAAGGGCTTGATCTTCAAGAAGAAGCCCG
CAACGGCCGCAGCAGCGGCGACGCCGGCCGCGACCGGCCCGCAAACCGACAACCCGTACCTGACGGCGCG
GCGCACCTGGAACGACCACGTTGGTTCCGTTGTGTCGCAAAAGCAGACCTGGCAGGTTGTCGGCATCCTT
TCGCTGATGATCGTCCTCGCGGCGGTCGGCGGCATCATCCACATCGGCAGCCAGTCGAAGTTCGTGCCCT
ATGTCTACGAGGTAGACAAGCTCGGGCAGACGGCCGCCGTGGGGCCGATGACCAGGGCGTCGAAAGCCGA
TCCGCGTGTCATTCACGCCTCGGTGGCTGAGTTCGTCGGCGATGCTCGCCTGGTGACGCCGGACGTAGCT
TTGCAGCGCAAGGCCGTCTACCGCCTCTATGCCAAGCTCGGGCCGAATGACCCGGCCACCGCCAAGATGA
ACGAATGGCTCAACGGCACCGCCGACGCCAGCCCGTTCGCTCGCGCGGCCGTCGAAACGGTCAGCACCGA
AATCACTTCCGTAATCCCGCAGACGCCCGACACCTGGCAGGTCGATTGGGTCGAGACGACGCGCGACAGG
CAAGGCGTGGTGAAAGGCCAGCCCGTGCGCATGCGGGCCTTGGTGACGGTCTACGTCGTCGAGCCGACGG
CGGACACCAAGGAAGAACAACTGCGAAACAACCCGGCCGGGATCTACGTCCGGGACTTCTCCTGGTCGAG
ACTTCTGTGAGGCACTGAATTATGAAAAAGGAACTGTTTGCTTTGGTCCTGGCCGCGTCCGTTAGCGTGC
CTGCATTTGCCGCCGATCCCGGCGCGGACCTGACTGACCTCTATTTTTCCGGCAAGAACCCGGAGCTGAC
CGCGCAAGAGCGGGCGGCCATCGCCATCGCCAAGAAGTGGGAGGCGGGTACCGCCGGCATGCGGCCGGTG
GCCGGCCCCGGTGGTTCGGTGCGCTTCCTGTTCGGCGCGCAGCAGCCGAGCATCGTATGCGCCGTGCTGC
AAGTGTGCGACGTGGCCCTGCAACCCGGCGAGCAAGTCAACTCGATCAACCTGGGCGACACCGCCCGTTG
GACGGTCGAGCCGGCCATTACCGGCAGCGGCGCGAACGAAACCCAGCACCTCATCATCAAGCCGATGGAT
GTGGGCCTGGAAACCAGCCTGGTCGTGACCACGGACCGCCGCAGCTACCACATGCGCCTGCGCTCGCATC
GCACGCAGTACATGCCGCAGGTGTCGTTCACCTACCCGGAAGATGCCCTTGCGAAGTGGGACGCCATCAA
GAACCGCGAACAGCGGGATCGCGTCGAGAAAACCATTCCGCAGACCGGCGAGTACCTGGGCAACCTGAGC
TTCAACTACTCCGTCAGCGGGTCCACGTCGTGGAAGCCGGTGCGCGTCTACAACGACGGCAAGAAAACCA
TCATCCAGATGCCGCACTCGATGGAACAGACCGAAGCGCCGACGCTCCTGGTCGTTCGCAGGGAGGGCGG
CCTGTTCTCCGACGATGAAACGGTGATGGTCAACTACCGGGTCCAGGGCGACCGCTACATCGTCGATACG
ATTTTCGACAAGGCCATCCTCATCGCGGGCGTGGGCAGCAGCCAGGACCGCGTGACCATTTCAAGGGGGA
ACTAAACCATGCGTAAGATTCTGACCGTCATCGCACTCGCGGCCACGTTGGCCGGCTGCGCGACCTCCAA
GTACGGCAGCTTCGTCCAGGACGCGCCGGCCGCCTACAACCAGACCATTGCGACCGACGCGGTGAAGCAG
CTCGTCAAGCTCTACCCGCCGGCGCAAACCAAGCTGGAATTGCAGCAGGCTACGCCCGATCCGTTCGGCA
TTGCCCTGGTCACTGACCTTCGCGCCCAGGGCTATGCTGTCATGGAGTACAAGCCCGACGGCAACGCGGC
CGCAGCTCCGGCTGCTGCGTCCTCGGCCGCTGCGAAGCCGGCAACGCCGCAAGCCCAGGGCGGCTATCCG
CTGCGCTACGTGCTGGACCAATTCAGCGACAGCAACCTGTATCGCCTGACCGTCATGGTCGGCTCTCAAT
CGCTCACGCGCGCCTACCTCGCCCAAAACAACACGATGGTCCCGGCCGGCGCATGGGTTCGGAAGGAGTA
AGCCAATGAGCGAAGATCAAATGGCACCGGACGCATCGCCAGATGCGGTCAAGCCGAAAAGCGGGGTTCG
CCGCGTCAACAACATGCCGATGTACCTCATCGGCGGTGTGCTCGGCATCTTCCTGCTGGTGATGGCCCTG
GTTGCTGCGGATCGCGCTGCGCAGCAGAACCAGCCGGGAGCTGCGAAGGCTGAGAAGGCCGGCAGCACCA
GCATGTTTGCCGACGAAATTGCCGGCAAACAGCAGGACGGCATCATCAAGGCCAAGCCGCTGGAGATTCC
GCCGGAACAAACCGCCCAGCAACCGACGACGGAGCTGACGCCAGCCCCGGCGCAGGGAACGACTATCACG
GTCGCACGGCCCGAGAACCTGGACCAGCCCCCGACGCCGCCGCAGGGTGCGCGCAACGAGGACCTGGACC
GCATCCGCATGGCGAAGTTGCAGATGCTGGAAGAGGCGATCAAGGCCAAGACGACGGTGCGCATCGACGC
GCCGCGCAGCCAGGGCAGCGCCGGCGGCGGTGCTCCGCAGGGCCGCGAGGAAACCCTTGCGCGCATCCAG
GAGCTGCGTCGGCAGGCTGAGAACGCCCGCGCCACCGATCCGACCGCCGCCTATCAGGCCGCGCTTGCGC
AGGCTCGCACGATGGGCGGCGCGGCAGGGGGTGGCGGTATGGGCGGCTCGGGTGCGCCGACCCTCGTGCA
GACCTCGAACCGCAGTGGTGGCGGCGCTGGCTATGGGTCGTTCGACAACCGCAGCGAGGGCGACCGTTGG
CGGCTCGACTCCCAGCCGGAAGCACCTGCAACGCCCTATGTGCTGCGCGCTGGCTTCGTCGTTCCGGCTA
CGCTTATCTCGGGCATCAACTCCGATCTGCCAGGCCAAATCATGGCCCAGGTATCGCAGTCGGTGTACGA
CACGGCGACCGGCAAGCACATGCTCATCCCCCAAGGCTCGCGCCTGGTGGGCAGCTACTCGAACGATGTG
GCCTACGGGCAGAAGCGCGTTCTGGTGGCATGGCAGCGCATCATCTTCCCCGACGGCAAGGCAATGGACA
TTGGGGCCATGCCGGGCGGCGATAGCGCTGGGTATGCAGGCTTCAACGACAAGGTCAACAACTACTACTT
CCGCACCTTCGCATCGGCATTCCTCATGTCGGGCGTCGTTGCGGGCATCAGCTTGAGTCAGGACCGTGGC
AACAGCAACAGCGGTTACGGACGACAAGACGCGGGTTCCGCGATGAGTGAAGCGTTGGGTCAACAGCTCG
GCCAAGTAACGGCGCAGATGATCGCCAAAAACTTGAATATCGCGCCGACGCTGGAAATCCGTCCGGGCTA
TCGCTTCAACGTCATTGTCACGAAAGACATGACGTTTTCTAAGCCCTACCAGGCGTTTGACTATTAACTC
CAAGGAGTAACTTATGAAGAAGCTCGCTAAGAATGTTTTAGCCGCTAAAGTAGCTCTGGTGCTGGCCCTC
TCGGTCGGCACCTTGGCGGTCACGCCTGCGCAAGCGGGCATTCCGGTCATCGACGGCACCAACCTGTCAC
AAACCACTGTCACCGCGATTCAGCAGGTTGCGCAGGTCCAGAAGCAAATCGAGGAATACCGGACGCAGTT
GCAGCAGTACGAAAACATGCTGCAAAACACGGTGGCCCCGGCCGCCTACGTGTGGGACCAGGCGCAGTCC
ACCATCAACGGCCTGATGAGCGCCGTTGATACCCTGAACTACTACAAGAACCAGGCGGGCAGCATCGACG
CTTACCTGGGCAAGTTCAAGGACGTGTCCTACTACAAGGGGTCGCCGTGCTTCTCCCTGTCGGGCTGCTC
GGAAAGCGAGCGCAAGGCGATGGAAGAGAACCGCCGCCTGGCGTCCGAATCGCAGAAAAAGGCCAACGAT
GCGCTGTTCCGTGGCCTCGATCAGCAGCAGAGCAACCTCAAGTCCGACGCCGCCACGCTGGAGCAATTGA
AGGGCAAGGCGACGACGGCGCAGGGCCAGTTGGAAGCCCTCGGCTACGCCAACCAGTTCGCCAGCCAGCA
GGCCAACCAGCTCATGCAAATCCGTGGCCTTCTGCTTGCGCAGCAGAACGCCATCGCCACGCAGATGCAG
GCCCAGCAGGACCGGCAGGCCCAGCAGGACGCTGCGGGCGCGAAGCTGCGCGAGGGTTCGTACCGCGCAA
GCCCGTCTAAGACCTGGTGAGGGGAGGCGCGATGAAGAAATCCAACTTCATCGCAGTTGCCGCGCTGGCC
GCCGTCATGGCGGCCAGCCTGGCAGGCTGCGACAACAAGCCCGACACCGACAAGCTGACCTGCGCCGATC
TGCCGAAGGTCACGGATGCCGCTCAACGCGCGGAGCTGTTGAAGAAGTGCCCGCGCGGAGAACCGGGAGG
CTTCAAGCCCAGCGAAAAGAAAGAGTGGTGATGACGTATGAAAATCCAGACTAGAGCTGCCGCGCTCGCG
GTCCTGATGCTGGCCTTGATGCCGGTAGCGGCATACGCCCAAATCGACAATTCGGGCATCCTCGACAACG
TATTGCAGCGCTACCAGAACGCCGCGAGCGGCTGGGCCACTGTCGTCCAGAACGCCGCAACCTGGCTGTT
CTGGACCTTGACCGTGATTAGCATGGTCTGGACCTTCGGCATGATGGCACTGCGCAAGGCCGACATTGGC
GAGTTCTTCGCCGAGTTCGTGCGGTTCACCATCTTCACCGGCTTCTTCTGGTGGCTGCTGACCAACGGCC
CGAATTTCGCGTCGTCCATCTATGCGTCCCTGCGGCAGATTGCAGGCCAGGCAACGGGGTTGGGGCAGGG
GCTTTCGCCGTCCGGCATCGTCGATGTTGGCTTCGAGATTTTCTTCAAGGTGATGGACGAAACCTCGTAC
TGGTCGCCGGTCGATAGCTTCGTCGGTGCCTCGTTGGCGGCCGCCATCCTCTGCATCCTGGCCCTGGTCG
GCGTGAATATGCTTCTGCTCCTGGCGTCCGGATGGATTCTTGCCTACGGCGGTGTGTTCTTCCTGGGCTT
CGGCGGCTCGCGCTGGACCTCGGACATGGCGATCAACTACTACAAGACCGTCCTCGGGGTCGCCGCGCAG
CTCTTCGCAATGGTGCTGCTCGTAGGCATCGGCAAGACCTTCCTCGATGACTACTACAGCCGCATGAGCG
AAGGCATCAACTTCAAGGAACTTGGAGTGATGCTGATCGTCGGCCTGATCCTGCTCGTTCTGGTCAACAA
GGTGCCGCAGCTCATCGCCGGCATCATCACCGGCGCGAGCGTCGGCGGTGCTGGTATCGGCCAGTTCGGC
GCTGGCACGCTCGTCGGTGCGGCCGCGACGGCCGGCGCGGCAATCGCAACTGGCGGCGCATCTATCGCGG
CCGGCGCTGCGGCGGCGGCCGGTGGCGCGCAGGCCATCATGGCGGCCGCGTCGAAGGCCAGCGATAACGT
CTCTGCCGGCACTGACATTCTGTCGAGCATGATGGGCGGCGGCGGTGGCGGCGGCGGTGGTAGCGCCGGC
ACCAGCGGCGGCGACGGCGGCGGCTCGGGTGGCGGCGGTGGCTCGGGCGGCGGTGAAACCCCGATGGCCT
CGGCCGCCGGCGACAACAGCAGCGGCGCACGCGGCGGCAGTTCGGGCGGCGGCTCGGGTGGTGGCCGTTC
GTCTGGCGGTATCGGTGCCACGGCGGCCAAGGGCGGCCGGATCGCGGCCGATACCGTCGCCAACCTGGCG
AAAGGTGCCGGCTCGATTGCCAAGGCCAAGGCCGGCGAAATGCGCGCATCGGCCCAGGAACGCATCGGCG
ATACCGTAGGCGGCAAGATCGCGCAGGCAATTCGCGGCGCGGGTGCGGCGGCGCAGACCGCTGCAACCGT
CGCCGATAGCAACAGCCAGGCGCAGGAACAACCTGCACCGGCACCCGCACCGTCGTTCGACGACAACAGC
CTTTCCGCAAGCAACAACAGGGAAGCGGCCGCCGACGCGGATTCCGAAGTGGCGAGCTTCGTCAACAAGC
CCGCCCAATCCTGAAACGACTCTTAGGAGCTACGACCATGCAACTGAAAAAAGCGTTCTCGTCGGCCGCC
CTGGTGGTGGCCTTGGGCCTCGGCGCAACTGGCTCGGCCAGCGCGCAAGACGTGCTGACGGGCGATACCC
GCCTGGCCTGCGAGGCCATTCTGTGCCTGTCCACGGGCAGCCGGCCCAGCGAGTGCAGCCCGTCGCTCTC
GCGGTACTTCGGCATCCACAAGCGCAAGCTGTCGGACACGCTCAAGGCGCGGCTGAACTTCCTCAACCTC
TGCCCGGTATCGAACCAGACGCCGGAAATGCAGACGCTCGTTTCCTCGATTTCGCGCGGGGCCGGGCGCT
GCGATGCGTCCTCGCTGAACTCCGTGCTGCGTGAGTGGCGGAGCTGGGACGACCAGTTCTACATCGGCAA
CCGCCTGCCGGACTACTGCGCGGCCTACACCGGCCATGCCTATACCGACTTCAACACGACCGCGCCGCGC
TACGTCGGCACGCCGGAAGAGGGCGGCTATTGGATCGAGGCGGCCGACTACGACCGCGCGCTCAAGGAGT
ACGAGGCGAAGCTGAAAGAGCGGCAGCAGCAGTACGGTCGCTATGGCAGCGACGCCTACCGTCGGTTCGA
GCGGTAAGGGGAGGGGATAGCGATGCCGTTTGCCAAGCTGCTGGCACGGAACGCTCTGCCGGTGGTCGCC
CTGGTGGCGGCCACTGGCTTCGGTGCGGCGGATGCGACCGCCGCACGGCTCTTCCCCGATCTGTCGGAAC
AGATGGAAGAGCGCGTTGTGTGCTCGGTGTCTGCGGCCGCGAAGTACGAGATTCCGGCCAACATTCTTCT
CGCCATTCGGGAAAAGGAGGGCGGCAAGCCGGGCCAGTGGGTCAAGAACACCAATGGCACCTATGACGTG
GGCGAGCTGCAATTCAACACCGCCTACCTGGGCGACCTGGCGAAGTATGGGATCACGGCCCAGGACGTTG
CTGCGGCAGGCTGCTATCCCTATGACCTGGCGGCCTGGCGGTTGCGCGGGCACATTCGCAACGACAGGGG
CGATCTGTGGACACGCGCCGCTAACTATCACTCGCGCACGCCGTCGAAGAACGCGATCTATCGCGCCGAT
CTGATGGTGAAGGCCGACAAGTGGGCGAAGTGGCTGGATGCGCGTTTCGTCACCGTCAACTATGGCCCCA
GCTCGCCGGCGCAGCCGGCAGGGAAGGGGACCACACTTGCGGCCGCTGATACGTCGGCAGCAGCGCCGGC
CGAAGCGCAGCCGATGAAGCAAGGCCGGATCACCCGCACCAGCCTCCGCAGCTCGGGTTACGTACCCCGG
CAGCTCATCATCAACAACACGCCATAAGGAGGAACGGCCGTTTAGCGGCTAAAGCCTATGGGCATTCGCA
ACCTGACGCAGCGATACATGAACGGGGCCAGGGCCTACGCGGCCTGGGCGGCATCGCAGGCGAAAGCGCC
GTTTGATCTTCTGGTACTGGGCATCGGGCCTGTCATCGTCTTTGGCCTGGTCGCGCATACGCTGCTCGCG
TTCCTGCCCACATGGGCCATGTACGCCGCCGGCGCTCTGCTGGTCCTCGCGGCCCTGCCTTTGGCGCTGC
ACGTCCTCCGGGAATACGCGCTGCGCTATGGGCGCAAATAGCGCCCTGCAGGGCGTTCTTACTCCAAGGG
GGAGGGCATGAATACACGCGCCATGAACGACGCCAGCGGCCGGGCCTCGCTGCCTGCCATGGTGATCGCC
GACGGCACCATTGAAGCCTTGAAGTGGCTCGCCTTGCTTGCCATGACCGGGGATCACGTCAACAAGTACC
TGTTCAACGGTACGCTGCCATATCTGTTCGAGGCGGGGCGCTTGGCCCTGCCTCTTTTCGTTTTCGTCCT
GGCGTACAACCTCGCCCGCCCGGGCGCGCTCGAGCGCGGTTTGTACGGGCGAGCGATGAAACGCCTGTTG
GCCTTCGGCCTGGTCGCCTCGGTCCCGTTCATTGCGTTGGGTGGAGTGGTGGGCGGATGGTGGCCGCTGA
ACGTCATGTTCACGCTGTTGGCCGCAACCGCGATGCTCTACCTGGTCGAGCGCGGCCGCTCGGTCGCTCC
TATAGCGCTGTTCGTCGTGGCCGGCGGCCTGGTCGAGTTCTGTTGGCCGGCGCTGCTGCTGGCCGCGTCT
GTCTGGTTGTACCTCAAGCGCCCGACGTGGGCGGCCGCGTTGATGGCGCTGCTGTCTTGCGCGTCCCTGT
GGTACATCAATGGCAACCTTTGGGCGCTTGCTGTTGTGCCCCTGGTGATCGTCGCCGCCGGCGTCGATCT
TCGTGTCCCGCGCCTGCGCTGGGCCTTTTACACGTACTACCCGCTGCATCTTGCCGCTCTTTGGCTGATC
CGCATTCCGATGCGCGAGGCGGGCTACTTGTTTTTCACCTGACCTTTGAGATTCCAATATGCAATTGCTC
AAGAAATGCACCATCGCGGCCCTGCCGCTGCTCGCCCTGTCCGGCTGCGCACTGCTGAACATCCCCATGC
CGACGCCGCCCGGTTCGACCCCGCCGGAAATGCTGACCGTGCCAGTGGCGCAAATCTGCCGCGACGCTGA
CAAGAACCCTGTTCGGGCAACGGAGCTGTACGGCAAGAAAGGGTTGTCGGCCACCGGCAAGGTGCAGGTG
ATTTCCGAAGGCTTCAAGCCTCGCTATCGGGTGCTGCTGCGCGCTGGCAGCGCCTCGGTCCATGCTGGGA
CCGATAACCAGCTCGCCATCAAGTCGGTTTCCACCGGCCAGACCACGCGCGTCACTGGCACCGTGAAGGA
CGTGTCCTACGACCATAACGGCTGCTCGATCTCGCTTGACGATGCGAAGTTCTACTGAGGGGAGGGCGGC
GGATGCTGACACGGTTGAAGGGCTTCCTTGCTCGTCGCCGCGAGTTGAAGGAACTGGATGTGTCCGTGGT
GAGCCGGCCCCGGCCGGCTCCGGCGGAATTGGTCCAGGTTGATGCACGCGAGGCCGTTTGGCGCGTGCCG
GTGCCCGGCCAGGCCGACCGCTTCATGTCGGCCAAGCCTGGCGCGATCAACGATGAAATGTTCGTGGTTC
GGGTGGACACCGAAGCGTTCTATCGGGCTTGGCTGCGCAGCAGCTCGACGGGCCGCGAAACGCGGTCGGA
CAACTGCCCGCTGCGCTCGGAAATGCCGCAGGACTACAAGTTCAAGCACGCCGTCCAGGGCTTCGCGCAC
GGCAGGGAAAATCCTGTGCCGCTGGCCTTCGCCGGCGCGCACCAGGAGCGCCACCGGGTGGACATTGGTT
TCAGCAACGGGGTCACGCGCTCGTTCTGGCTGATTGCCAACAAGGCTCCGTCGTTCCCGATCCAGGTCCA
CGGCCGGGAGTCGGCCGAGCTGCTGAACAAGGTTTGCGGCCTCGATCCTGCGCCGCTGTCGTTCACGGAA
CTGTTCGCGCAGGCCCAACGCCAGGCTCCGCAGGTCGCCACACCGGCCCGGCCTGCGCCGGCAGCGGCCA
CCCGGCCAGCTCCCAAGGTGCAGCCACGCCCCGGCCGAAGCGGCCCGCGCAAAGGCCGCGGACTCTGACT
ACAACCGTGCGCAAGGCGCATTAGGGAGGATGTATGTATGTAATCGCCTGCGGCATCGTTGCCGGCTTGG
CGGCTGCGGTGGCCCTGTTGGGCTTCACGCCGATGATGGAGGCGCTTGCCGCCGGCGAACGCCGCAAGGC
ACTCGCGCAATGGACGCGGACGATGTTCCTGGTGCTGCTGCCTGTCGTGCTGATGTGCGCGCCCATCGGG
TCCAGCATTTACGACGCCGTGCAAGCGGACGCTGGCAAGCCCATCGCTTTCCACAACGGCCGGATCACGG
TCGTCATGGCCCTGGTCGGCAGCTTGGCCGTTGTCCTGGTCGCGGCTGCGCGTGCGGTGGTCAACCGCAA
GCATGCCAGCTTCTGGTTCGTCGGCTGGGTGATGGCGTCGGTTTTGGCCGGCGGCGTCGGCGCGATCGCC
AGCGCGAAGCAACTGGCGTTCCTCGGCGAACATAGCGGCATGGTGGCCTTCGGCTTCTTCCGCGACCAGG
TGAAGGACATGCACTGCGATGCGGACGTGATCCTGGCCCGGTGGGATGAAAAGGCGAACTCGCCGGTGGT
CTACCGCTGCCCGAAGGCGTACCTGCTCAACAGGTTCGCATCCGCGCCCTTCGTGCCCTGGCCGGACTAC
ACCGAGGGGGAAAGCGAGGATCTAGGTAGGGCGCTCGCAGCGGCCCTGCGGGACGCGAAAAGGTGAGAAA
AGCCGGGCACTGCCCGGCTTTATTTTTGCTGCTGCGCGTTCCAGGCCGCCCACACTCGTTTGACCTGGCT
CGGGCTGCATCCGACCAGCTTGGCCGTCTTGGCAATGCTCGATCCGCCGGAGCGAAGCGTGATGATGCGG
TCGTGCATGCCGGCGTCACGTTTGCGGCCGGTGTAGCGGCCGGCGGCCTTCGCCAACTGGACACCCTGAC
GTTGACGCTCGCGCCGATCCTCGTAGTCGTCGCGGGCCATCTGCAAGGCGAGCTTCAAAAGCATGTCCTG
GACGGATTCCAGAACGATTTTCGCCACTCCGTTCGCCTCGGCGGCCAGCTCCGACAGGTCCACCACGCCA
GGCACGGCCAGCTTGGCCCCTTTGGCCCGGATCGACGCAACCAGGCGCTCGGCCTCGGCCAACGGCAAGC
GGCTGATGCGGTCGATCTTCTCCGCAACGACGACTTCACCAGGTTGCAGGTCCGCGATCATGCGCAGCAG
CTCGGGCCGGTCGGCGCGTGCGCCGGACGCCTTCTCGCGGTAGATGCCGGCGACGTAGTACCCGGCGGCC
CGCGTGGCCGCTACAAGGCTCTCCTGGCGTTCAAGATTCTGCTCGTCCGTACTGGCGCGCAGGTAGATGC
GGGCGACCTTCAACCTTCGTCCCTCCGGTTGTTGCTCTCGCGTCGCCATTTCCACGGCTCGACGGCGTGC
GGATCGGACCAGAGGCCGACGCGCTTGCCTCGCGCCTCCTGTTCGAGCCGCAGCATTTCAGGGTCGGCCG
CGCGGCCGTGGAAGCGATAGGCCCACGCCATGCCCTGGTGAACCATCGCGGCGTTGACGTTGCGCGGCTG
CGGCGGCCGGCTGGCCAGCTCCATGTTGACCCACACGGTGCCCAGCGTGCGGCCGTAACGGTCGGTGTCC
TTCTCGTCGACCAGGACGTGCCGGCGGAACACCATGCCGGCCAGCGCCTGGCGCGCACGTTCGCCGAAGG
CTTGCCGCTTTTCCGGCGCGTCAATGTCCACCAGGCGCACGCGCACCGGCTGCTTGTCTACCAGCACGTC
GATGGTGTCGCCGTCGATGATGCGCACGACCTCGCCGCGCAGCTCGGCCCATGCCGGCGAGGCAACGACC
AGGACGGCCAGCGCGGCAGCGGCGCGCAGCATGGCGTAGCTTCGGCGCTTCATGCGTGGCCCCATTGCTG
ATGATCGGGGTACGCCAGGTGCAGCACTGCATCGAAATTGGCCTTGCAGTAGCCGTCCAGCGCCACCCGC
GAGCCGAACGCCGGCGAAAGGTACTCGACCAGGCCGGGCCGGTCGCGGACCTCGCGCCCCAGGACGTGGA
TGCGCCGGCCGCGTGTGCCGTCGGGTCCAGGCACGAAGGCCAGCGCCTCGATGTTGAAGTCGATGGATAG
AAGTTGTCGGTAGTGCTTGGCCGCCCTCATCGCGTCCCCCTTGGTCAAATTGGGTATACCCATTTGGGCC
TAGTCTAGCCGGCATGGCGCATTACAGCAATACGCAATTTAAATGCGCCTAGCGCATTTTCCCGACCTTA
ATGCGCCTCGCGCTGTAGCCTCACGCCCACATATGTGCTAATGTGGTTACGTGTATTTTATGGAGGTTAT
CCAATGAGCCGCCTGACAATCGACATGACGGACCAGCAGCACCAGAGCCTGAAAGCCCTGGCCGCCTTGC
AGGGCAAGACCATTAAGCAATACGCCCTCGAACGTCTGTTCCCCGGTGACGCTGATGCCGATCAGGCATG
GCAGGAACTGAAAACCATGCTGGGGAACCGCATCAACGATGGGCTTGCCGGCAAGGTGTCCACCAAGAGC
GTCGGCGAAATTCTTGATGAAGAACTCAGCGGGGATCGCGCTTGACGGCCTACATCCTCACGGCTGAGGC
CGAAGCCGATCTACGCGGCATCATCCGCTACACGCGCCGGGAGTGGGGCGCGGCGCAGGTGCGCCGCTAT
ATCGCTAAGCTGGAACAGGGCATAGCCAGGCTTGCCGCCGGCGAAGGCCCGTTTAAGGACATGAGCGAAC
TCTTTCCCGCGCTGCGGATGGCCCGCTGCGAACACCACTACGTTTTTTGCCTGCCGCGTGCGGGCGAACC
CGCGTTGGTCGTGGCGATCCTGCATGAGCGCATGGACCTCATGACGCGACTTGCCGACAGGCTCAAGGGC
TGATTTCAGCCGCTAAAAATCGCGCCACTCACAACGTCCTGATGGCGTACTTACCCAAAGAACAGCTAGG
AGAATCATTTATGCTCAGCACACTTCCACAAGCTCATGCAACTTTCTTGAACCGCATCCGCGATGCGGTC
GCTTCCGATGTTCGCTTCCGCGCTCTTCTGATCGGCGGCTCTTACGTTCACGGAGGACTCGATGAGCACT
CCGATTTGGATTTCGACATCGTTGTTGAGGACAACTGCTACGCAGATGTCTTGTCTACACGCAAGGATTT
TGCCGAGGCACTGCCCGGCTTCCTCAACGCGTTCACCGGCGAACATGTAGGAGAACCGCGCCTTCTGATC
TGCCTATATGGTCCGCCACTGCTACACATCGATTTGAAGTTTTCTCTTGCTTCCGATCTCGACCAGCAAA
TCGAGCGGCGGGCGGTTCTGTTTGCTCGTGATCCGGCAGAGATCGAGAAGCGCATTGAGGCGGCAGCGGT
GGCATGGCCAAACCGTCCCTCCGAGTGGTTCGAAGCACGTTGTCAGCGCCAGTGATATAAGACGGTAATT
CACCATTTGGATTGTCCGCTCCACCCAACATGTTGTTTCCTTAAGGTTCTCACACCAGAAAGGACATCAA
CATGCTGAGCAGAGAGGACTTTTACATGATAAAGCAAATGCGCCAGCAGGGCGCGTACATTGTCGATATT
GCGACTCAGATTGGTTGCTCTGAACGGACGGTCAGACGCTACCTCAAATACCCTGAACCGCCAGCCAGAA
AGACCCGCCACAAAATGGTTAAGCTGAAACCGTTTATGGATTACATCGACATGCGCCTGGCAGAGAATGT
CTGGAATAGTGAGGTTATCTTTGCGGAGATTAAGGCAATGGGTTATACGGGCGGACGTTCCATGCTGCGT
TACTACATCCAGCCCAAACGTAAAATGCGTCCGTCAAAAAGAACAGTTCGCTTCGAAACTCAGCCTGGAT
ACCAGCTCCAGCACGACTGGGGCGAAGTTGAGGTGGAGGTTGCCGGGCAACGGTGCAAAGTTGGCGCGCC
CTTGGCAGAACATATCCATCGCGTCCGCCATCTCCAGCAGCCGCACGCGGCGCATCGGGGGGGGGGGGTT
TCAATTCATCATTTTTTTTTTATTCTTTTTTTTGATTTCGGTTTCCTTGAAATTTTTTTGATTCGGTAAT
CTCCGAACAGAAGGAAGAACGAAGGAAGGAGCACAGACTTAGATTGGTATATATACGCATATGTAGTGTT
GAAGAAACATGAAATTGCCCAGTATTCTTAACCCAACTGCACAGAACAAAAACCTGCAGGAAACGAAGAT
AAATCATGTCGAAAGCTACATATAAGGAACGTGCTGCTACTCATCCTAGTCCTGTTGCTGCCAAGCTATT
TAATATCATGCACGAAAAGCAAACAAACTTGTGTGCTTCATTGGATGTTCGTACCACCAAGGAATTACTG
GAGTTAGTTGAAGCATTAGGTCCCAAAATTTGTTTACTAAAAACACATGTGGATATCTTGACTGATTTTT
CCATGGAGGGCACAGTTAAGCCGCTAAAGGCATTATCCGCCAAGTACAATTTTTTACTCTTCGAAGACAG
AAAATTTGCTGACATTGGTAATACAGTCAAATTGCAGTACTCTGCGGGTGTATACAGAATAGCAGAATGG
GCAGACATTACGAATGCACACGGTGTGGTGGGCCCAGGTATTGTTAGCGGTTTGAAGCAGGCGGCGGAAG
AAGTAACAAAGGAACCTAGAGGCCTTTTGATGTTAGCAGAATTGTCATGCAAGGGCTCCCTAGCTACTGG
AGAATATACTAAGGGTACTGTTGACATTGCGAAGAGCGACAAAGATTTTGTTATCGGCTTTATTGCTCAA
AGAGACATGGGTGGAAGAGATGAAGGTTACGATTGGTTGATTATGACACCCGGTGTGGGTTTAGATGACA
AGGGAGACGCATTGGGTCAACAGTATAGAACCGTGGATGATGTGGTCTCTACAGGATCTGACATTATTAT
TGTTGGAAGAGGACTATTTGCAAAGGGAAGGGATGCTAAGGTAGAGGGTGAACGTTACAGAAAAGCAGGC
TGGGAAGCATATTTGAGAAGATGCTGCCAGCAAAACTAAAAAACTGTATTATAAGTAAATGCATGTATAC
TAAACTCACAAATTAGAGCTTCAATTTAATTATATCAGTTATTACCCGGCCGGGAATCTCGGTCGTAATG
ATTTTTATAATGACGAAAAAAAAAAAAATTGGAAAGAAAACCCCCCCCCCCCGCAGCGTTGGGTCCTGGC
CACGGGTGCGCATGATCGTGCTCCTGTCGTTGAGGCGCGCCAACTTTGCGGTTAATACGCTGGGGTTCTC
CCGCCGCTTCCATGTCTTCGCCGCACCAAAACAGGATGCTGAGCATACCTACGAATCACTGGTTCGCGCC
TTCCGCTACTTCGGTGGTTGTGTGAAAACGGTGCTGGTTGATAACCAGAAGGCTGCGGTGCTGAAGAATA
ACAACGGGAAAGTCGTGTTCAACTCCGGATTCCTGTTGCTGGCCGACCACTATAACTTCCTGCCACGGGC
ATGCCGTCCACGCAGGGCCAGAACAAAAGGTAAGGTTGAGCGGATGGTGAAATACCTCAAGGAGAACTTC
TTCGTTCGGTACCGCAGGTTCGACAGCTTCACTCATGTTAATCAACAACTGGAGCAATGGATAGCCGATG
TGGCTGACAAACGGGAACTTCGCCAGTTCAAAGAAACGCCGGAACAGCGCTTCGCGCTGGAGCAGGAACA
TCTGCAGCCGTTACCGGATACGGACTTCGATACCAGTTACTTCGACATCCGCCATGTGTCCTGGGACAGC
TATATCGAGGTTGGTGGTAATCGTTACAGCGTTCCCGAAGCGCTGTGTGGTCAGCCGGTATCGATACGAA
TATCGCTGGATGACGAGTTGCGGATCTACAGTAATGAGAAACTGGTGGCCTCACATCGCCTCTGTTCGGC
ATCGTCTGGCTGGCAGACAGTGCCGGAGCATCACGCCCCGCTCTGGCAGCAGGTCAGTCAGGTGGAACAT
CGACCACTGAGTGCCTATGAGGAGCTGTTGTGATGCATGAGCTGGAAGTCCTGCTGAGTCGCCTGAAAAT
GGAGCATCTGAGTTATCACGTTGAAAGCCTGCTGGAACAGGCAGCTAAAAAAGAGCTGAACTACCGGGAG
TTCCTGTGCATGGCGCTACAGCAGGAATGGAACGGCAGGCATCAGCGCGGTATGGAGTCCAGGCTGAAGC
AGGCTCGTCTGCCGTGGGTCAAAACGCTGGAGCAGTTCGACTTTACCTTCCAGCCGGGCATCGACCGTAA
GGTTGTCCGGGAACTGGCTGGTCTGGCGTTCGTGGAGCGCAGCGAAAACGTGATCCTGCTGGGACCTCCT
GGTGTCGGAAAAACTCATCTGGCCATAGCTCTTGGCGTGAAAGCGGTGGATGCGGGACATCGGGTACTGT
TTATGCCACTGGACAGACTGATCGCGACACTGATGAAAGCGAAACAGGAAAACCGGCTGGAGCGTCAGCT
GCAGCAACTGAGTTATGCCCGGGTGTTGATCCTGGATGAAATAGGCTATCTGCCGATGAACAGAGAGGAA
GCCAGCCTGTTCTTCCGGCTACTGAACCGTCGATATGAAAAAGCGAGCATCATACTGACGTCAAACAAAG
GGTTCGCAGACTGGGGAGAAATGTTCGGAGATCACGTGCTGGCAACAGCGATACTGGATCGGTTGCTACA
TCACTCAACCACGCTGAATATCAAAGGAGAGAGTTACCGGTTAAAAGAGAAACGTAAAGCTGGAGTGCTG
ACCAAAAACACAACGCCAATCAGTGATGATGAAATGGTGAAAAGCGGACAGCATCAGTAACGAAAGTATC
TTAGCGGGCATGAAAATGGCAAATAACGGTCAAACATCGTGGCGTTGACAACGTGCCTGGATCTGGCTAC
ACTATGCGGCCACCAAGCTCGCCCGTGGCGAGCTTTACGAAGCGATCGGCATGCTCGGTTTCTTCCGTGA
GCAAGTGTTAGGACCTTTGCTCTACCGTCGCGCTGGAAAGGACCAGCGCGGAGTGAGGCGATTGGAAACC
CTTCGACTGGATGAAGAGCGCAGACTAGCCACCACCATTGCGCTGCACGATGCGTTGTCTGTCAGGGATG
CCATCAAAGCATCTGCCTCCATCTATCTCGACCTCCGAGCCGCCGATCCGTCGTTGGAACCGACAACGCA
TATGCCAGGTCTTCTGTACGACTTAATAGAACGTGCGGTACCAGGCACGCCTAACCGTCAGTGAGATTGG
ATGAGTGAACGATATTGATCGAGAAGAGCCCTGCGCAGCCGCTGCCGTGCCCGAGAGCATGGCGGCTCAC
GTGATGGGATACAAATGGGCGCGTGATAAGGTTGGTCAGTCCGGCTGCGCGGTCTATCGGCTGCATAGCA
AGAATTCTGCCGTGTTATGGAACTGTCTTGAGGAGTTCGAACCTTCGCTTCAGGAGAGGCTTGTTGCGCA
ATATGGCATTGCCGATCCGGATAGGCGCAAGCTGCAATTTCATCTCCTGCTGGACGAACTTTTCTAAGGC
GATGCCCCCTCGACCTCGATCAGGGAGGCGTTCAGGACGACTCACAAAGAAAGCCGGGCAATGCCCGGCT
TTTTCTGCTGCTACCTCCGTAGTCGTAAGGTCGTTGCAGGTGCTCGGGTGCGGTACAACTCGCCGGTCGC
CAGCTCAAGCGCGATCACGTCGTTGCCGTCGTAGTTGACGATGATGCTGTTGGGCCGACTGTCCTCACGC
TTCGCAGGGAGAGGCCAGCCTTCAATCGAAGCCGGCGCAAGCTCGTAGTGCTTCCCGGTTTCGACGCTGC
GCAGCGTCCAGGTCCTGCAACCGGCCACGCCGGTCGCAGAAACCACGGCGAGCGAGCCGCGAAAATCGTG
CGGGTACGCCTCGATGTTCATACGCCTCCTAGATCGAGCGCGAGCGTTTCTGCTCGGCCTTGGCCGCCTG
TTCCTGGGACACCTCGCCGATGACCTTGCCCTGGCCCCGGCTGTAGGCGATTTCGTAGTTCTTGCCGACA
ACCGGCGGCTTCTCAAAGATGCCCCGGCTGTGTTTCACGATCCCGCCTTCGCTGAACTGGTAGACGTTGC
GCCCATCGTCGTGCAGCACCTGGCCGACGTGCTTGTGCGGGTGGACGTTTTTGCTTGCGTCCTTCGCATC
GCTCAACTGGTGAATGCCTTTCGGTAGCCCCGCCTCGGGCAACACCTTCATGGTCAGCCATTCGCCGTTC
ACTACCTGGTCCACCTGGCGGCTGCCGTTCATGACGGCGATCTTGACGCTGCCCTCGGGTTTCATGATGA
CGCCAGGGCTTGCCGATGTGCGTGGTGCCCCGATCTGTACTTTGTTCATACGCTCTAGTTCTCCTTAGTA
GGTTCTCGCGCGGCGTTGCCGCTGTTCTTGCTGCTCGATGTCTTGCTGCTTGAGCTGCTGCACCTTCTGC
CGCTGGCCCTCGTCGAGAAGCACCTTGCCGACAGCACTTCTCACCTGGCGTTCAACCCCGTCCTTGCCCA
GGCTGCTGCGCTCGGACAGGTCGTTGAAATCGGTGTGCTTCTTCATGTTCGACAGGGCGGCGAGCTGGCC
ATCGTTCAACAGCGATTCCTTGAGCTTGGCCGTGTCGGCCTCGCTCAACTGGACCTTGCCGGCCGCCGCG
TCCGCGAGGCGCTTTTCAGCGTGCAAATGGTTGCGGTAGTTCTCCGGGGTGATCGGCGGCAGCTCCTTCG
GGTAGGCGTTCTCGCCCGGCGCGAAGATTGGGAAGATGGCCTTGCCGCCGACCGCCTTGGCGGCCTCCTG
TGCCTTCGTCCTGCCGGGATTCACGCCCTGGGTGATCTGCACCTGGCGGTCGTCGTCGCCGGCGATCACA
ACGGGCTTGTCCGGGAATTTCGCGTGCAGGGCCTCGGCAACAGCCTGTAGGTTGCCGGAATCGAACGCGG
CGACAGTCGCGTGCCCCAGCGCTTCGGCCACTGTGGCGGCGGTGGCATAGCCTTCGCCGATCACCAGCGC
CGGCGCGGCCGCGAGCGCATCCATGCCACCGACGACATGGAAGCATCCTTCCTTGCGGCTGTCCTTGGCG
AAGCGCTTGGTGCCGTCCTCCTGGATGTACTGCATGGTCCATTGCTTGCCGTCGGCGTCGTAGGCCGGGA
TGTAGGTTTTCTGGCCCTCCTGGTCGGTAAGGACGCCGGCGTGCACCTGTAGACCCTTGTCGCGCAGGTA
CGGCGTCGGTTCCGTGATGGGAACCAGGCTTTGCGCCTGGCGGCCGATGCGCTGCGCCGTGGCTTCGTGC
TGGCGTTCTTGTTCCTCGGCACGCGCGGCCAGCTTGGCCGCCGCCTCGGCCTGCATCTTGGCCTTCTCGG
CGGGGTCCAGGGCGTAGCCCTTGGCCTTCCACTTCATTTCGACGCCGGTGCGGTTGTTTTTGATGTAACC
GGCCGGGTGGCCGTCGAGGTGGCCGACGTAGAAGCCCGACTTCTCGCCCTTCTTGTCGCCCTCGGTCTCG
ATGCGGTGCTTCTTGCCGTCCATGATGGGGTGCTCGCCGCCTGGGGTGACGACGCAGCCCATGCTTTTCA
GGGCCTCCGCGAACTCATCTTCGGGGGTGACGGCCGGGGATTGCTGGGTGGGCACGTTGTCCGGCAGCCA
GCGTTGCAGCTTGCCCATGTCGGCGTTCGGTCCGGCGTACCAGGACTTGGCCACCTTGTCCCACTGCGCG
CCGGCCGCCTTGGCAACCTGGCGCTCGCCGTAGGGCACGGCCAGGTAGACGCGCTCCTGGGCCGCGTTGG
GGCGCTCGGCCGTGGGTTGGGTAGGCTGGGCCTCGGCGCGGGCCTCTACGGCCGCTGTAGCGCCCTCGCG
CGCCCATTTGGCGAACGGGGCAGGGTCAACCCCTGCCGGAACGTACCAGGCGCGTTCCTGGCGGTCCCAG
CGCGCTCCAAGGGCCTTCACCTCGTCTTTCTCCTTGAACGGCACGTTCAAGTAGGCGCGCTCGGGCTTGG
CGGGGGCTTGAGCGGCCGCCGGCTGCTCGGCGGCGTTCATGGCCTGGGCCATTTCCTGCTGCTCGCGCTC
GTAGTCGGCGATCCGGCGCTGTAGGTCCTCGTCGTGCAGCATGGCCGTGCCCTCGGCGGCCTTGCGCGCC
TCCTTGGCGGCAACGCGGTCCTCGTCGGTGCTGTTGGGATCGCGGCGAACTCGCTCTTCATGGATGCGGG
CGAACTTCGCGGCCTGCTCGTACTCGTTGGCCGTCGCGTAAGCGTCGATCACGGCCAGGCGGTCGGCGAG
CGCTTCGGCATTGGTCTGCGCGTCGGGGCCGGCGAAGTCGGCAAGCCATTGGTGGCCGCCCCACGCATGG
TTCGCATAGACGCCCCAAAACTCCGGCTCTCGGTCGCCGGCCGGCACCACGGACCGTTCGCCGTCGTGCT
CGACCTCGACGTTGGCCTGGACCTGGACGCGGCCGGTCCAATCGGCAGGCAGCTCAAAGCCCAGCGTGGT
TTCGGTCAGCGCGGCCAGCGATTGGTTGCCTTCCGCCGGCTCCGCGCCGGCGCGGTACATGCGCAGGGTC
TGCGCGATCAGCTCGTCGGCCGGCGCAATGGCCGGTCGTGCCACCTGGTCTTGCTGTTGCTCCATAGTTG
CCCCCTGCGCAGGCTCGATGGCCTGCTGGGTCGTTTGTTCTTGAATTTGCTTCTGCTCGAACGCCAGGAC
GAAATCCTGGATCTTCTCCGCGTCGGCGGCCGCGCGGAAAATCTCTAGCGGGTCCTCTTGTAGCGCCTTG
ATCCACGATCCGACATAGGCCGCGTGCTGGCCGGGGTCGTGGCCGATGCCCAGCTCGTCGCCCAGGATCA
TGCTGGCAATCTCGGCCCGCAGCTCTTCCTTGGCGTACCCCTCGCTCCCGAAGGGATGCGCCAGGTCGCG
GTCCAGCCGCGACGGGTGGCCGGTCCAGTGCCCCAGCTCATGGAGCGCGGTTGCGTAGTAGTTGTCGGCG
CTCGGGAACTGGCCTTTGTCGGGCAGATGGATGCTGTCCGTGGACGGCCGATAAAACGCGCGGTCGTGCT
CGCCGTGGCGGATGGTGGCACCTGACGCCGCAAGGATGTGCTCGGCCCGCTCGACGGCGCTCCAAGTCTG
TTCCTTGCGTTCCAACGGCGGCAGGCCGTCGATCTGCTCCGCATTGAACACGGTGGCGAAGAACACGCGC
GGGCGTTCGAGCTGCACCGTCACCTTGACCGGATCGCCGTTGGCATCGAGGACCGGCTTGCCGGTCTGCT
CGTCGGTCTTGGTCTGCTCTTCGCTGAACTTCCAATACTGGATCGGCGTGCCTTTCTCGCCGCGACGCAC
CTGTGCGCCGGCGGCAGCGGCCTGCTTGTAGGTCATCCAGCGCGGGTCCGCATGGCCCTGGGCCATGAGC
TGAATCGCGTTGATGCCCTTGTAACGCTTCCCGGTAGTCGGGTTGAGCGGGATGAAGGAGCCGGGCATGC
CCGGTTCCCACGGTTTTTGCCACGGCGCAGTGCCGGCTTTCAGTTGCTCAATGAGGCGTTCGGCAACCTG
CTCGTGGAACGGCTTTTTGACCTCTGCCATAGCCAATTACCTCCCGTCATTGGCGGCCGCGGTCGTCGTG
TCCTCGGGCACGGTCGCGTCCACCAGGTCAATGTCGCTCTCGGCGGCGTCCTGCTCGCTCAAGGCGTCCT
CGGGGAAGGCCCCGGCCTTCTCCGCTTCTTCCGGGTCGAACTCGACCTGGAAGCCGGGCGTCATCGCATC
GGCGAGCTTTTCACGCAGGGCGGCGGCGGCGTTCGCGGTATCGTCGAACGGCGCAAAGTCGTCCTGCTGC
ACGGTCTTGGGATCATTCATCGCTTTCACTCCTGGTTGGTGCCGTTACGGCCTTTGCTGTAGTCCGGCCT
GCCTTTCAGGTCGGGGTATGTCTGCTTGCACGTCGGGAAGTTGCTGCACCCCCACCAGAACATGCCGCGC
TTCTTGCCAGGCCGACGGGAAAGGCCGTGGCCGCAGGCCATGCACTTGTGCAGCTCGGAGACTTTCGGGG
CCTCGCGCGGGACGGGCTTGCCGCCCTTGTCGTCGCACGCGAACTTGCAGCCGTCGGCAAAGCCGGTGCA
GCCCCAAAAGTATTCGTTCTTGTCCTTCTTCTTGAGGCGTCGCAGCGGCTTGCCGCAGGACGGGCAAGGG
TGCGTGTCGATCTTCATGTTGAGGCCGTTGTCTTTGATGTTGGCGACCTCGGCGCCGATGTATTCCATCA
GCTCGTTGACGAACGACAGCGTGTCGCGCTCGCCGGCCTGGATGGCCTTCTGCTGCTCATGCCAGAGCGC
GGTCATGTCGGGGAATCTGGCCGTGTCGGGCAGTGCGTCGTACAGCTCTTCGCCGGTCGGCGTGGACACG
ATGTGCTTGCCCTTCTCCACCAGGTAGCCGCGCTCGAAAAGCGTGGCGATGATGGAGTCTCGCGTTGCCG
GCGTGCCGATCCCGCCGTGCTCGCCTTGCTTGCCCTTGTCCTTTTCGATCAAGATTTTCCGCAGGCGGTC
ATCGCGGATGTATTTCGCAACGCGGGTAAGGTCCGACAGCAGAGATTCCATCGTGTACAGCGGCTGCGGT
TTCGTCTCCTGCTGCTCGGCCTTCGCATCGGTGCAGGTGCCGGCCTGGCCGTCACGCAGCTTGCGCAGGT
CCTGTTCAATGTCGTCGGCATTGCCTTCCAGGTCCTCGTTGCCGGCGTCGTTCTTGTAGAGAATCTTCCA
GCCCGGCGACGTGGTGACGTTCGAGCGCACGCCGAAACGATGATCGCCGACCTGGGCAAGCACGTCGGTC
TGGTCATACAGATGCTTCGGCCAGAACTGCGCGACGTAGGCGCGCGCGATCAGCAGGTAAATCTTCTGCT
CGGCATCGGTGAGCTTCGACAGGTCGGCCGTGCTTTCGGTCGGGATGATCGCGTGGTGCGCGGAAACCTT
GGACGAGTTGAAGGCGCGGCTCTTGATCGTCGGATTGGCGCGCTGCGCAGCAGCGGCCAGCATGGGGGCC
GTCTGTGCGATGGCCGCCAGCACGCCCGGCGCATCGCCGTGCTGTTCCTCGCTCAAGTATTCGCAGTCGG
AACGGTTGTAGGTGATGAGCTTGTGCTTCTCGCGCAGGGCCTGCGTAATGTCCTTCACCTGGTCCGGCTT
GAAGCCGAACTTGCGCGAGGCGTCCATTTGCAGTTTCAGCAGGTTGTAGGGCAGCGGCGCAGCCGCTTCC
TTCGCCTTGGTGGTCACGGACACGATGCGGGCGGGTTGGCCGCTCACGGCGGCCGCGATGCCCTCGGCGT
GCTCCTTGTTGCTGAGGCGGCCTTTCTCGTCCACCGGATCGCCGTCGGCGACCTGGTAACGGGCCGGGAA
CTGAATGCCCTCGACCTCGAACTGGCCGTTCACCAGGTAGTAGTAGGTTTTCTGGTGGGCCGCGTTCTCG
CGGCAACGGCGCACGACAAGGCCCAGGATCGGAGTCTGCACGCGCCCCACGCTCAACAGCCCCTGATAGC
CCTTCGCGCGTGCCGCAAGCGTGTACAGGCGCGTGATGTTGAAGCCGTATAGCTGGTCGCCGACGCTGCG
GGCCTCGGCCGCAGCGGACAGGCCGGCGAACTCGCGGTTGTCGCGCATCGCGGCGAGCTGCCGGCGCACG
ATCTTCACGTTGTTGTCGTTGATAAGCAGCCGCTGCACCGGCAGACGGCAGTTGGCGTATTCCAGGATTT
CATCGACCAGAAGCTGGCCTTCGTCGTCCGGGTCGCCGGCGTGAACCACGCTTTTCGCCTGCTTCAACAG
GCTGAGGATGGTCTTGAACTGAGCTTTCGCACCGGCATCGCCGGACGGTTTCTTGCGCCAGGGAATATGG
ACGATGGGCAGGTCGGCCATGTTCCAGTTGGCGTAGCGCTCGTCGTAGTCCTCCGGGTCTAGCAAGGCCA
GCATGTGACCGTAGCACCAGGTCACGCGGTCGGAGCCGCATTCGTAATAGCCGTCCTTGCGGCTGCCGCC
GCCCAGGCCCTCGACGATGGCTTTTGCCAGCTCCGGTTTTTCAGCGATTACAAGGCGTTCAAATTGCATA
TATCCCCCTACCCTCACCAGGTCAGAACCGGCCTGATGACGGTGATGATTTGCGAACGATTGACAGGCCC
GAAGTAGCGGCCGTCGAAAGACGTGTCGCTTACGTCGGACATAAGCAGAACCTCGGCGGTCCCCAGGGTG
TAGCTGTCGGACTGATAACGAGGCAGCGGCCGTCCTGATGGATCGGCCTTGATGAGCGCGCTGTGAGGCA
GCAGCCCGCCATTCACGCGCACGCCGGCGTCGGTGATGGCAACCTCGTCGCCTTTAGCGGCTAAAACTCG
CTTCATCATGTAGCCGTAGTCGCCGGGGCAGAAACCGCCGGCGATGTAGCCCCGCTCCTTGGCGTCCGAA
AACACGCCGACTTGCGGCGGGCAGAACATGACGTAAGCCCCCTTCTCCACCGGCGCATTCGATTTCCAGT
ACAGGCCGACCGGAATGCTTTTGGTGGTGTTGACCTTCGCGCCGGCGAGATAGGCCGCGCCGGCGAGCAA
CAAGGCCGCGCCGCCTCCGATGGCGACGTACTTGGTGAGGCGCTGGAAGCGGCTCATATCGTGATCCCCT
CCCCTTCCTCGACGGTGGCCGTCTGGATCAGCTTGTCGCTGACCTTCGGAGCCGGTACGGCCGCGCGGGC
CTGGAATATCGGGTCTTTGAAGTAGAGCGGCTGCTTGCCGTAGATCGCGGGATAGCCGGCGACGTACACA
ACCATGTCGCCCGCCTCTTCAATGCTGCCGTCGGCGCTCTTCTTCGGCCCCGGCATGCGCAGGCATTCAT
CGGGGGTCAGCAATGGCCGCTGCACTTCCTGGAAGGTCCGCGAGACGTTGCCCAACAGCGCCGACGTGCG
GCGGCCGCTCGTCGTGATCTGCTCCTTCACGATGGTCGTGGTGCCTGTCAGTTTTGACAGGTGCTCGGCC
GTCTCCACGCGGTTCGGCGGGTAGGCGTTCTGCACGTGGCAGTTCGACGTGATGCTTTCGTCGTGGCCGT
AGCCGGTTTCGCGGCTCTTGAGCTGGTTAATGTCCTGGCAGATGAGGTAGCACTTGATGCCGTAGCCGGC
GACGAAGGCAAGGGACTCTTGCAGGATTTCGAGCTTGCCCAGGCTGGGGAACTCGTCGAGCATCATCAGC
AGACGATGCTTGTAGTGCGCGACAGGACGGCCGTTCTCGAAGTCCATCTTGTCGGCCAGCAGCCGGACGA
TCATGTTGACCATGACGCGCACCAGAGGCCGCAGACGGGCCTTGTCGTTGGGCTGCGTCACGATGAACAG
GCTTACCGGGTCGTCGTGGTGCATCAGTTGCTTGATGCGGAAGTCGGACTTGCTGACGTTGCGGGCCACA
ACCGGGTCGCGGTACAGGGCCAGGTAGGACTTGGCGGTGGACAGCACGGAACCGGATTCTTCCTCCGGGC
GGTCCATCATGTCGCGGGCCGCAGAGCCGACCGCAGGGTGGTTCTGCCCGTCAACGTGGCCGTAGGTGGT
CATTTCCATCCAAAGCTCGCCCACGTCGCGGTTCGGGTCGGCAAGCATGCCGTCCACCGACGGCAGGGTG
GCCGGCGTACCCTCGTTCTTAGCCTTGTAGAGCGCGTGCAGGATGACGCCGACAAGCAGCGCCTGGCTGG
TTTTCTGCCAGTGCGATTCCAGGCCCTTGCCGTCCGGATCGACGATCAGGGTGGCAAGGTTCTGCACGTC
GCCAACCTCGTACTCGGTCCCCAAGCGGATTTCATCGAGCGGGTTCCAGCACGCGCTACCCTGCGCGGAT
GCCGGCTCAAAGCGCACGACCTTGTTGCGGGCATGCTTCTTCCGCCAGCCGGCGGTCAGCGCCCACAACT
CGCCTTTCAGGTCGGTGATGACGGCGCTGTGCGCCCAGGAAAGCAGCGTCGGAACGACCAGGCCGACGCC
CTTGCCGGAGCGCGTCGGCGCGTAGGTCAAGACGTGCTCGGGGCCGTTGTGCCGCAGGTAGTGGAACTTG
CCGTCCTTGTCCTGCCAGCCGCCCACATAGACGCCGCTGGAAGTGGGCGGGTGTTTGCCTGACACCAGCT
CGACGACGGTGCGCGGCCGGGGCAGCAGGCCGGCGGCCTGTATGTCCTTCTTGTCGGCCCAGCGGGCCGA
ACCGTGCAGATAGTCGTTCGCCTTGCCGGTGTTCGCCTTGACCATCTGCGTGACGGCCGTGCCCAGCAGG
CCCACGGTCGAAACGACCATACCCATGCTGGCCGCGCGCATGAAATCGTCGGGATATTGGCCGTACCACT
TGCCGGCCCATTGAAGGATCGACCAGGGCGTGTAGACGTGGTTGATATTCCAGCCAAGTCCGGCCTGATA
CTGGAAGGAATGGGCGAAATATTGCGTCGCGGTCTGCAAGCCTGCCCCAAGGGACAGGCCGGCGAGGATG
GGAACGGTCTTGCTGGCCTTCGGTTTTTTCGCCCGTATCTGTGGCCCCACGGCGTTGTTTCGGTTCTTCA
TCTACTCCTACCTCGGGTAGTTTTAAGGGAGCCTCGCGGGGTCACGGTGACGGGATCACCGATGGCGAGG
CGCTTCATGCGTTGCACCGTGGCCTTATCGACGGGCAGCACCAGAATCTCGTCGTTTTCTTTCCTCAACA
GGGCCAGCGCCTGGTCCTCGACGTTCCGGGTGCCTGCATAGGACAGCGCACCAACATAATCAGTATATCG
TGCATGCTTCGGTATATCGAAGCCGTTTAGCCGCTTTTGCTCGCGCTCGGCAACATATTTCTCGGCCGCC
GCGATCTGTTCGGGCTTTAGCCCTCTTCCTGGCCCAGAAACTCCCCGTCGCAGTGCGTGAGCTGGTTCGG
CTCCTTGCTGCTCCACGTGACCAGGAACATCACGCGGCAATAGCATTTCAGCTCCGCCGGCGATGCGAAC
CACACCGAGTTGGGACAGCGCTCGCAAACGGTTTTGGCTTTGGGGCGGCGGCTTTCGTCCAATGCGTCCA
ACGTTGGGCTTGCGGAGTGCGACGGTTCCGCCGGCGCTGACGGCGCGAGCGTCCCGTCGGTCGCCGTCGC
CGCCTGTGGCGTTGAGGGTGGTTCTGGCTGCGGCAGGTCGAATGCCTCCATCGCCGCCGCGATCTCTTCG
TCCGTCATTTCGTTCGGGTTGCTCATGTGCTTGCTCCTTCGTCAGTAGTTCTTGACGGCGGCGCTCAAGG
GCGGCGTCGTCAAAGGTGATTGCCAGACGGCCAGCGGCGGCCGCCTGCGCGATCCGCTCCTTGAACTCTG
CTGTGCCGTTGACGGTGATCCGGTCGCCGAAGCGCTCCATTGCCAGGCGCAGGGCGGCGTCCAGGCCGTC
CGTGGTGGCCTCGCGCGAGACTTGCAGGCGGTCGCCGTCGTCGCGGACGGCGCTGCTGCCGACGCGATAG
ATGATGGTTCCCTTCTTCGTGATGTTGTCCGTCACGGCCGCATGGCCCGGCTTGGCCTCGCCGCTGCCCT
GGATGGTGTTGCCCTTGAGGTCGCTGCGGCCCTCGCGTGCGCGCAGCGCGGCCAGGGCCTTGTCGTCGCC
CTTCATCGCCTCGGCCTTGAGCCAGTCGGCCCACGCGCGGCGCTGCGTGCGCTCCTGGACCGCCTGACGG
CCCTGCCGGTACTCGCGGTTGATCTTGTCCGGGTCGGCGCGCAGAGCCTTGTGCGCCTGCGCGTACATCA
GTCGCTTTGCAATGCGCCCCTCGCCCAGCAGCTTGATAGCGGCGCGGCGCAGCCGGTTGCTGCGCATCGC
GGCTTCAATCAGGCGGTCACGACGCCGGCGCAGCGTGTCCAGCTCGCCCTTGCGCACGGCCCCCATTTCC
TGGCGTTCAGACTGATACCGGGCGTATAGCTCGGTGGTGTCGATGCGGGTCTTGAGCGGCTTCGCTCGAT
ACTCCCGCCGCCGGGGGGCTTCGCCGCCCTCGGCTGGCGTGAATGCCCCGAATCGGGCTTCGAGCTTCGG
CTTGGACAGGTCGCGCGAAACGGTGCTGGCCTTGACCGTCGTGCCGTCGCCGGCCTCGAAGATGAAGCCG
TTTCCGCGCTCGCGCAGCTTAAGCCCGTTTTCCCGCAGGACGCGGTGCAGGTCCTCCCAGGATTGCGCCG
CTTGCAGCTCCGGCAGGCATTCGCGCTTGATCCAGCCGACCAGGCTTTCCACGCCCGCGTGCCGCTCCAT
GTCGTTCGCGCGGTTCTCGGAAACGCGCTGCCGCGTTTCGTGATTGTCACGCTCAAGCCCGTAGTCCCGT
TCGAGCGTCGCGCAGAGGTCAGCGAGGGCGCGGTAGGCCCGATACGGCTCATGGATGGTGTTTCGGGTCG
GGTGAATCTTGTTGATGGCGATATGGATGTGCAGGTTGTCGGTGTCGTGATGCACGGCACTGACGCGCTG
ATGCTCGGCGAAGCCAAGCCCAGCGCAGATGCGGTCCTCAATCGCGCGCAACGTCTCCGCGTCGGGCTTC
TCTCCCGCGCGGAAGCTAACCAGCAGGTGATAGGTCTTGTCGGCCTCGGAACGGGTGTTGCCGTGCTGGG
TCGCCATCACCTCGGCCATGACAGCGGGCAGGGTGTTTGCCTCGCAGTTCGTGACGCGCACGTGACCCAG
GCGCTCGGTCTTGCCTTGCTCGTCGGTGATGTACTTCACCAGCTCCGCGAAGTCGCTCTTCTTGATGGAG
CGCATGGGGACGTGCTTGGCAATCACGCGCACCCCCCGGCCGTTTTAGCGGCTAAAAAAGTCATGGCTCT
GCCCTCGGGCGGACCACGCCCATCATGACCTTGCCAAGCTCGTCCTGCTTCTCTTCGATCTTCGCCAGCA
GGGCGAGGATCGTGGCATCACCGAACCGCGCCGTGCGCGGGTCGTCGGTGAGCCAGAGTTTCAGCAGGCC
GCCCAGGCGGCCCAGGTCGCCATTGATGCGGGCCAGCTCGCGGACGTGCTCATAGTCCACGACGCCCGTG
ATTTTGTAGCCCTGGCCGACGGCCAGCAGGTAGGCCGACAGGCTCATGCCGGCCGCCGCCGCCTTTTCCT
CAATCTCTCTTCGTTCGTCTGGAAGGCAGTACACCTTGATAGGTGGGCTGCCCTTCCTGGTTGGCTTGGT
TTCATCAGCCATCCGCTTGCCCTCATCTGTTACGCCGGCGGTAGCCGGCCAGCCTCGCAGAGCAGGATTC
CCGTTGAGCACCGCCAGGTGCGAATAAGGGACAGTGAAGAAGGAACACCCGCTCGCGGGTGGGCCTACTT
CACCTATCCTGCCCGGCTGACGCCGTTGGATACACCAAGGAAAGTCTACACGAACCCTTTGGCAAAATCC
TGTATATCGTGCGAAAAAGGATGGATATACCGAAAAAATCGCTATAATGACCCCGAAGCAGGGTTATGCA
GCGGAAAAGCGCTGCTTCCCTGCTGTTTTGTGGAATATCTACCGACTGGAAACAGGCAAATGCAGGAAAT
TACTGAACTGAGGGGACAGGCGAGAGACGATGCCAAAGAGCTACACCGACGAGCTGGCCGAGTGGGTTGA
ATCCCGCGCGGCCAAGAAGCGCCGGCGTGATGAGGCTGCGGTTGCGTTCCTGGCGGTGAGGGCGGATGTC
GAGGCGGCGTTAGCGTCCGGCTATGCGCTCGTCACCATTTGGGAGCACATGCGGGAAACGGGGAAGGTCA
AGTTCTCCTACGAGACGTTCCGCTCGCACGCCAGGCGGCACATCAAGGCCAAGCCCGCCGATGTGCCCGC
ACCGCAGGCCAAGGCTGCGGAACCCGCGCCGGCACCCAAGACGCCGGAGCCACGGCGGCCGAAGCAGGGG
GGCAAGGCTGAAAAGCCGGCCCCCGCTGCGGCCCCGACCGGCTTCACCTTCAACCCAACACCGGACAAAA
AGGATCTACTGTAATGGCGAAAATTCACATGGTTTTGCAGGGCAAGGGCGGGGTCGGCAAGTCGGCCATC
GCCGCGATCATTGCGCAGTACAAGATGGACAAGGGGCAGACACCCTTGTGCATCGACACCGACCCGGTGA
ACGCGACGTTCGAGGGCTACAAGGCCCTGAACGTCCGCCGGCTGAACATCATGGCCGGCGACGAAATTAA
CTCGCGCAACTTCGACACCCTGGTCGAGCTGATTGCGCCGACCAAGGATGACGTGGTGATCGACAACGGT
GCCAGCTCGTTCGTGCCTCTGTCGCATTACCTCATCAGCAACCAGGTGCCGGCTCTGCTGCAAGAAATGG
GGCATGAGCTGGTCATCCATACCGTCGTCACCGGCGGCCAGGCTCTCCTGGACACGGTGAGCGGCTTCGC
CCAGCTCGCCAGCCAGTTCCCGGCCGAAGCGCTTTTCGTGGTCTGGCTGAACCCGTATTGGGGGCCTATC
GAGCATGAGGGCAAGAGCTTTGAGCAGATGAAGGCGTACACGGCCAACAAGGCCCGCGTGTCGTCCATCA
TCCAGATTCCGGCCCTCAAGGAAGAAACCTACGGCCGCGATTTCAGCGACATGCTGCAAGAGCGGCTGAC
GTTCGACCAGGCGCTGGCCGATGAATCGCTCACGATCATGACGCGGCAACGCCTCAAGATCGTGCGGCGC
GGCCTGTTTGAACAGCTCGACGCGGCGGCCGTGCTATGAGCGACCAGATTGAAGAGCTGATCCGGGAGAT
TGCGGCCAAGCACGGCATCGCCGTCGGCCGCGACGACCCGGTGCTGATCCTGCATACCATCAACGCCCGG
CTCATGGCCGACAGTGCGGCCAAGCAAGAGGAAATCCTTGCCGCGTTCAAGGAAGAGCTGGAAGGGATCG
CCCATCGTTGGGGCGAGGACGCCAAGGCCAAAGCGGAGCGGATGCTGAACGCGGCCCTGGCGGCCAGCAA
GGACGCAATGGCGAAGGTAATGAAGGACAGCGCCGCGCAGGCGGCCGAAGCGATCCGCAGGGAAATCGAC
GACGGCCTTGGCCGCCAGCTCGCGGCCAAGGTCGCGGACGCGCGGCGCGTGGCGATGATGAACATGATCG
CCGGCGGCATGGTGTTGTTCGCGGCCGCCCTGGTGGTGTGGGCCTCGTTATGAATCGCAGAGGCGCAGAT
GAAAAAGCCCGGCGTTGCCGGGCTTTGTTTTTGCGTTAGCTGGGCTTGTTTGACAGGCCCAAGCTCTGAC
TGCGCCCGCGCTCGCGCTCCTGGGCCTGTTTCTTCTCCTGCTCCTGCTTGCGCATCAGGGCCTGGTGCCG
TCGGGCTGCTTCACGCATCGAATCCCAGTCGCCGGCCAGCTCGGGATGCTCCGCGCACATCTTGCGCGTC
GCCAGTTCCTCGATCTTGGGCGCGTGAATGCCCATGCCTTCCTTGATTTCGCGCACCATGTCCAGCCGCG
TGTGCAGGGTCTGCAAGCGGGCTTGCTGTTGGGCCTGCTGCTGCTGCCAGGCGGCCTTTGTACGCGGCAG
GGACAGCAAGCCGGGGGCATTGGACTGTAGCTGCTGCAAACGCGCCTGCTGACGGTCTACGAGCTGTTCT
AGGCGGTCCTCGATGCGCTCCACCTGGTCATGCTTTGCCTGCACGTAGAGCGCAAGGGTCTGCTGGTAGG
TCTGCTCGATGGGCGCGGATTCTAAGAGGGCCTGCTGTTCCGTCTCGGCCTCCTGGGCCGCCTGTAGCAA
ATCCTCGCCGCTGTTGCCGCTGGACTGCTTTACTGCCGGGGACTGCTGTTGCCCTGCTCGCGCCGTCGTC
GCAGTTCGGCTTGCCCCCACTCGATTGACTGCTTCATTTCGAGCCGCAGCGATGCGATCTCGGATTGCGT
CAACGGACGGGGCAGCGCGGAGGTGTCCGGCTTCTCCTTGGGTGAGTCGGTCGATGCCATAGCCAAAGGT
TTCCTTCCAAAATGCGTCCATTGCTGGACCGTGTTTCTCATTGATGCCCGCAAGCATCTTCGGCTTGACC
GCCAGGTCAAGCGCGCCTTCATGGGCGGTCATGACGGACGCCGCCATGACCTTGCCGCCGTTGTTCTCGA
TGTAGCCGCGTAATGAGGCAATGGTGCCGCCCATCGTCAGCGTGTCATCGACAACGATGTACTTCTGGCC
GGGGATCACCTCCCCCTCGAAAGTCGGGTTGAACGCCAGGCGATGATCTGAACCGGCTCCGGTTCGGGCG
ACCTTCTCCCGCTGCACAATGTCCGTTTCGACCTCAAGGCCAAGGCGGTCGGCCAGAACGACCGCCATCA
TGGCCGGAATCTTGTTGTTCCCCGCCGCCTCGACGGCGAGGACTGGAACGATGCGGGGCTTGTCGTCGCC
GATCAGCGTCTTGAGCTGGGCAACAGTGTCGTCCGAAATCAGGCGCTCGACCAAATTAAGCGCCGCTTCC
GCGTCGCCCTGCTTCGCAGCCTGGTATTCAGGCTCGTTGGTCAAAGAACCAAGGTCGCCGTTGCGAACCA
CCTTCGGGAAGTCTCCCCACGGTGCGCGCTCGGCTCTGCTGTAGCTGCTCAAGACGCCTCCCTTTTTAGC
CGCTAAAACTCTAACGAGTGCGCCCGCGACTCAACTTGACGCTTTCGGCACTTACCTGTGCCTTGCCACT
TGCGTCATAGGTGATGCTTTTCGCACTCCCGATTTCAGGTACTTTATCGAAATCTGACCGGGCGTGCATT
ACAAAGTTCTTCCCCACCTGTTGGTAAATGCTGCCGCTATCTGCGTGGACGATGCTGCCGTCGTGGCGCT
GCGACTTATCGGCCTTTTGGGCCATATAGATGTTGTAAATGCCAGGTTTCAGGGCCCCGGCTTTATCTAC
CTTCTGGTTCGTCCATGCGCCTTGGTTCTCGGTCTGGACAATTCTTTGCCCATTCATGACCAGGAGGCGG
TGTTTCATTGGGTGACTCCTGACGGTTGCCTCTGGTGTTAAACGTGTCCTGGTCGCTTGCCGGCTAAAAA
AAAGCCGACCTCGGCAGTTCGAGGCCGGCTTTCCCTAGAGCCGGGCGCGTCAAGGTTGTTCCATCTATTT
TAGTGAACTGCGTTCGATTTATCAGTTACTTTCCTCCCGCTTTGTGTTTCCTCCCACTCGTTTCCGCGTC
TAGCCGACCCCTCAACATAGCGGCCTCTTCTTGGGCTGCCTTTGCCTCTTGCCGCGCTTCGTCACGCTCG
GCTTGCACCGTCGTAAAGCGCTCGGCCTGCCTGGCCGCCTCTTGCGCCGCCAACTTCCTTTGCTCCTGGT
GGGCCTCGGCGTCGGCCTGCGCCTTCGCTTTCACCGCTGCCAACTCCGTGCGCAAACTCTCCGCTTCGCG
CCTGGTGGCGTCGCGCTCGCCGCGAAGCGCCTGCATTTCCTGGTTGGCCGCGTCCAGGGTCTTGCGGCTC
TCTTCTTTGAATGCGCGGGCGTCCTGGTGAGCGTAGTCCAGCTCGGCGCGCAGCTCCTGCGCTCGACGCT
CCACCTCGTCGGCCCGCTGCGTCGCCAGCGCGGCCCGCTGCTCGGCTCCTGCCAGGGCGGTGCGTGCTTC
GGCCAGGGCTTGCCGCTGGCGTGCGGCCAGCTCGGCCGCCTCGGCGGCCTGCTGCTCTAGCAATGTAACG
CGCGCCTGGGCTTCTTCCAGCTCGCGGGCCTGCGCCTCGAAGGCGTCGGCCAGCTCCCCGCGCACGGCTT
CCAACTCGTTGCGCTCACGATCCCAGCCGGCTTGCGCTGCCTGCAACGATTCATTGGCAAGGGCCTGGGC
GGCTTGCCAGAGGGCGGCCACGGCCTGGTTGCCGGCCTGCTGCACCGCGTCCGGCACCTGGACTGCCAGC
GGGGCGGCCTGCGCCGTGTGCTGGCGTCGCCATTCGCGCATGCCGGCGCTGGCGTCGTTCATGTTGACGC
GGGCGGCCTTACGCACTGCATCCACGGTCGGGAAGTTCTCCCGGTCGCCTTGCTCGAACAGCTCGTCCGC
AGCCGCAAAAATGCGGTCGCGCGTCTCTTTGTTCAGTTCCATGTTGGCTCCGGTAATTGGTAAGAATAAT
AATACTCTTACCTACCTTATCAGCGCAAGAGTTTAGCTGAACAGTTCTCGACTTAACGGCAGGTTTTTTA
GCGGCTGAAGGGCAGGCAAAAAAAGCCCCGCACGGTCGGCGGGGGCAAAGGGTCAGCGGGAAGGGGATTA
GCGGGCGTCGGGCTTCTTCATGCGTCGGGGCCGCGCTTCTTGGGATGGAGCACGACGAAGCGCGCACGCG
CATCGTCCTCGGCCCTATCGGCCCGCGTCGCGGTCAGGAACTTGTCGCGCGCTAGGTCCTCCCTGGTGGG
CACCAGGGGCATGAACTCGGCCTGCTCGATGTAGGTCCACTCCATGACCGCATCGCAGTCGAGGCCGCGT
TCCTTCACCGTCTCTTGCAGGTCGCGGTACGCCCGCTCGTTGAGCGGCTGGTAACGGGCCAATTGGTCGT
AAATGGCTGTCGGCCATGAGCGGCCTTTCCTGTTGAGCCAGCAGCCGACGACGAAGCCGGCAATGCAGGC
CCCTGGCACAACCAGGCCGACGCCGGGGGCAGGGGATGGCAGCAGCTCGCCAACCAGGAACCCCGCCGCG
ATGATGCCGATGCCGGTCAACCAGCCCTTGAAACTATCCGGCCCCGAAACACCCCTGCGCATTGCCTGGA
TGCTGCGCCGGATAGCTTGCAACATCAGGAGCCGTTTCTTTTGTTCGTCAGTCATGGTCCGCCCTCACCA
GTTGTTCGTATCGGTGTCGGACGAACTGAAATCGCAAGAGCTGCCGGTATCGGTCCAGCCGCTGTCCGTG
TCGCTGCTGCCGAAGCACGGCGAGGGGTCCGCGAACGCCGCAGACGGCGTATCCGGCCGCAGCGCATCGC
CCAGCATGGCCCCGGTCAGCGAGCCGCCGGCCAGGTAGCCCAGCATGGTGCTGTTGGTCGCCCCGGCCAC
CAGGGCCGACGTGACGAAATCGCCGTCATTCCCTCTGGATTGTTCGCTGCTCGGCGGGGCAGTGCGCCGC
GCCGGCGGCGTCGTGGATGGCTCGGGTTGGCTGGCCTGCGACGGCCGGCGAAAGGTGCGCAGCAGCTCGT
TATCGACCGGCTGCGGCGTCGGGGCCGCCGCCTTGCGCTGCGGTCGGTGTTCCTTCTTCGGCTCGCGCAG
CTTGAACAGCATGATCGCGGAAACCAGCAGCAACGCCGCGCCTACGCCTCCCGCGATGTAGAACAGCATC
GGATTCATTCTTCGGTCCTCCTTGTAGCGGAACCGTTGTCTGTGCGGCGCGGGTGGCCCGCGCCGCTGTC
TTTGGGGATCAGCCCTCGATGAGCGCGACCAGTTTCACGTCGGCAAGGTTCGCCTCGAACTCCTGGCCGT
CGTCCTCGTACTTCAACCAGGCATAGCCTTCCGCCGGCGGCCGACGGTTGAGGATAAGGCGGGCAGGGCG
CTCGTCGTGCTCGACCTGGACGATGGCCTTTTTCAGCTTGTCCGGGTCCGGCTCCTTCGCGCCCTTTTCC
TTGGCGTCCTTACTGTCCTGGTCGCCGTCCTCGCCGTCCTGGCCGTCGCCGGCCTCCGCGTCACGCTCGG
CATCAGTCTGGCCGTTGAAGGCATCGACGGTGTTGGGATCGCGGCCCTTCTCGTCCAGGAACTCGCGCAG
CAGCTTGACCGTGCCGCGCGTGATTTCCTGGGTGTCGTCGTCAAGCCACGCCTCGACTTCCTCCGGGCGC
TTCTTGAAGGCCGTCACCAGCTCGTTCACCACGGTCACGTCGCGCACGCGGCCGGTGTTGAACGCATCGG
CGATCTTCTCCGGCAGGTCCAGCAGCGTGACGTGCTGGGTGATGAACGCCGGCGACTTGCCGATTTCCTT
GGCGATATCGCCTTTCTTCTTGCCCTTCGCCAGCTCGCGGCCAATGAAGTCGGCAATTTCGCGCGGGGTC
AGCTCGTTGCGTTGCAGGTTCTCGATAACCTGGTCGGCTTCGTTGTAGTCGTTGTCGATGAACGCCGGGA
TGGACTTCTTGCCGGCCCACTTCGAGCCACGGTAGCGGCGGGCGCCGTGATTGATGATATAGCGGCCCGG
CTGCTCCTGGTTCTCGCGCACCGAAATGGGTGACTTCACCCCGCGCTCTTTGATCGTGGCACCGATTTCC
GCGATGCTCTCCGGGGAAAAGCCGGGGTTGTCGGCCGTCCGCGGCTGATGCGGATCTTCGTCGATCAGGT
CCAGGTCCAGCTCGATAGGGCCGGAACCGCCCTGAGACGCCGCAGGAGCGTCCAGGAGGCTCGACAGGTC
GCCGATGCTATCCAACCCCAGGCCGGACGGCTGCGCCGCGCCTGCGGCTTCCTGAGCGGCCGCAGCGGTG
TTTTTCTTGGTGGTCTTGGCTTGAGCCGCAGTCATTGGGAAATCTCCATCTTCGTGAACACGTAATCAGC
CAGGGCGCGAACCTCTTTCGATGCCTTGCGCGCGGCCGTTTTCTTGATCTTCCAGACCGGCACACCGGAT
GCGAGGGCATCGGCGATGCTGCTGCGCAGGCCAACGGTGGCCGGAATCATCATCTTGGGGTACGCGGCCA
GCAGCTCGGCTTGGTGGCGCGCGTGGCGCGGATTCCGCGCATCGACCTTGCTGGGCACCATGCCAAGGAA
TTGCAGCTTGGCGTTCTTCTGGCGCACGTTCGCAATGGTCGTGACCATCTTCTTGATGCCCTGGATGCTG
TACGCCTCAAGCTCGATGGGGGACAGCACATAGTCGGCCGCGAAGAGGGCGGCCGCCAGGCCGACGCCAA
GGGTCGGGGCCGTGTCGATCAGGCACACGTCGAAGCCTTGGTTCGCCAGGGCCTTGATGTTCGCCCCGAA
CAGCTCGCGGGCGTCGTCCAGCGACAGCCGTTCGGCGTTCGCCAGTACCGGGTTGGACTCGATGAGGGCG
AGGCGCGCGGCCTGGCCGTCGCCGGCTGCGGGTGCGGTTTCGGTCCAGCCGCCGGCAGGGACAGCGCCGA
ACAGCTTGCTTGCATGCAGGCCGGTAGCAAAGTCCTTGAGCGTGTAGGACGCATTGCCCTGGGGGTCCAG
GTCGATCACGGCAACCCGCAAGCCGCGCTCGAAAAAGTCGAAGGCAAGATGCACAAGGGTCGAAGTCTTG
CCGACGCCGCCTTTCTGGTTGGCCGTGACCAAAGTTTTCATCGTTTGGTTTCCTGTTTTTTCTTGGCGTC
CGCTTCCCACTTCCGGACGATGTACGCCTGATGTTCCGGCAGAACCGCCGTTACCCGCGCGTACCCCTCG
GGCAAGTTCTTGTCCTCGAACGCGGCCCACACGCGATGCACCGCTTGCGACACTGCGCCCCTGGTCAGTC
CCAGCGACGTTGCGAACGTCGCCTGTGGCTTCCCATCGACTAAGACGCCCCGCGCTATCTCGATGGTCTG
CTGCCCCACTTCCAGCCCCTGGATCGCCTCCTGGAACTGGCTTTCGGTAAGCCGTTTCTTCATGGATAAC
ACCCATAATTTGCTCCGCGCCTTGGTTGAACATAGCGGTGACAGCCGCCAGCACATGAGAGAAGTTTAGC
TAAACATTTCTCGCACGTCAACACCTTTAGCCGCTAAAACTCGTCCTTGGCGTAACAAAACAAAAGCCCG
GAAACCGGGCTTTCGTCTCTTGCCGCTTATGGCTCTGCACCCGGCTCCATCACCAACAGGTCGCGCACGC
GCTTCACTCGGTTGCGGATCGACACTGCCAGCCCAACAAAGCCGGTTGCCGCCGCCGCCAGGATCGCGCC
GATGATGCCGGCCACACCGGCCATCGCCCACCAGGTCGCCGCCTTCCGGTTCCATTCCTGCTGGTACTGC
TTCGCAATGCTGGACCTCGGCTCACCATAGGCTGACCGCTCGATGGCGTATGCCGCTTCTCCCCTTGGCG
TAAAACCCAGCGCCGCAGGCGGCATTGCCATGCTGCCCGCCGCTTTCCCGACCACGACGCGCGCACCAGG
CTTGCGGTCCAGACCTTCGGCCACGGCGAGCTGCGCAAGGACATAATCAGCCGCCGACTTGGCTCCACGC
GCCTCGATCAGCTCTTGCACTCGCGCGAAATCCTTGGCCTCCACGGCCGCCATGAATCGCGCACGCGGCG
AAGGCTCCGCAGGGCCGGCGTCGTGATCGCCGCCGAGAATGCCCTTCACCAAGTTCGACGACACGAAAAT
CATGCTGACGGCTATCACCATCATGCAGACGGATCGCACGAACCCGCTGAATTCACCCCCGAACACGAGC
ACGGCACCCGCGACCACTATGCCAAGAATGCCCAAGGTAAAAATTGCCGGCCCCGCCATGAAGTCCGTGA
ATGCCCCGACGGCCGAAGTGAAGGGCAGGCCGCCACCCAGGCCGCCGCCCTCACTGCCCGGCACCTGGTC
GCTGAATGTCGATGCCAGCACCTGCGGCACGTCAATGCTTCCGGGCGTCGCGCTCGGGCTGATCGCCCAT
CCCGTTACTGCCCCGATCCCGGCAATGGCAAGGACTGCCAGCGCCGCGATGAGGAAGCGGGTGCCCCGCT
TCTTCATCTTCGCGCCTCGGGCCTCGAGGCCGCCTACCTGGGCGAAAACATCGGTGTTTGTGGCATTCAT
ACGGACTCCTGTTGGGCCAGCTCGCGCACGGGCTGGCGGGTCAGCTTGGCTTGAAGATCGCCACGCATTG
CGGCGATCTGCTTCTCGGCATCCTTGCGCTTCTGCACGCCTTCCTGCTGGATGCGAATAACGTCCTCGAC
GGTCTTGATGAGCGTCGTCTGAACCTGCTTGAGCGTGTCCACGTCGATCACCAGGCGTTGGTTCTCCTTC
GCCGTCTCGACGGACGTGCGATGCAGCAGGGCCGCATTGCGCTTCATCAGGTCGTTGGTGGTGTCGTCGA
TGGCCGTGGCCAGTTCGACGGCGTTCTTCTGCTCGTTGAGGCTCAAGGCCAGCATGAATTGCCGCTTCCA
CGCCGGCACGGTGATTTCGCGGATGGTGTGGAATTTATCGACCAGCATCTGGTTGTTGGCCTGGATCATG
CGGATGGTCGGCAGGCTCTGCATGGCCGAATGTTGCAAGGCGATCAGGTCGCCGATGCGCTTGTCCAGGT
TGGCAACCATCGCATCGAGGTCGGCCAGCTCCTGCACGCGGCCCGGGTCGTTCCCGACATTGCCGCGCAG
ACCCTCGGCCTGCTCGCGCAGCTCGGCAAGGCGGACCTTGCCGGCCGCGATGTGGACGCCAAGAAGGCGG
TGTTCCTCGCGCACGGCTGCGAACATTTCGTCGAGCGAGGCATTGCGCTGCGCGATGCCTTGCTGGGTGG
TCTGCACTTCGCTGACCAGGTGTTCGATCTGCTCGCGGGTCGTGTCGAAGCGCGCCATGAAGCCCGTCGA
ACGGACGCGGAAGCGGTCGATCAGCGGGCCAATCAGGGGCAGGCGGGAACGGTTGTCGGACAAAGGGCCG
ACGTTCAGGGAACGGGCCTTGGCGACAACCTGGGTCAGTTTCTCGCCTGCTTCGTCCAGGTCGCTGTTGC
GCACCTGGTCCAGCAGGCTATCGGCGTAGCGGGACGTGTGCTCGGCCACGTCGCGGCCGAACTCGGCAAC
GGTCTGCGGACTGCCGACCTCGATCCGCTGCGCGACCGCATGGACTTCCGGCACGTCGCTTTCCTGCAAG
CCCAGCTCGCGCAGGGTTGCCGGGGTCATGTCGAAGGCGACGATAGGGGCCTTGGCGTCGTGCGTCGTTT
TCAGTGCGTTCATAGGGTTCTCCCGCCGTGTTATTGGTTGATGCCTTCCAGGCTCTGCGAAAGGCTCCGC
ATGAGCGCCTGGTGAGCTTTGGCCGCCTCGGCGACCATTGCCGGATTCATGTTCTTGGTGGTGATGAGCG
CGAGGGTGTGCTGACGCCAGACGGGCACCAGGACGGATGCCGTTTCAGAGAAGCGGTCCAGCATGTCCAC
GGCCTGCGCCCGCGTGAGCTTCATCTGAGTGACGCTCATTTCATGGGACGCCATGAGGGTTGCCAGGTTG
GCGAGCTTGCGCGCGAAGCGTTCGCGCGGCTTGTCGAACTCGATCACGCCGGCCTTGGCCGCGCCGGCCT
CGGGGTTCTCGTCCAGGAACTCGCGCCCGGCTTGAATGTAGGCTCTGAGCCGGTCTACCTCGGCCTCATG
CGTATTGAGCATGTCATCCAAGGCGCGCAACGTGTCCCGCACGCGCTGCGCTACGCCCTCGGCTTCGTCC
AGCAACTGGTCGAGCGTCTTGCGGGCGACCTGATACCTCACCTGGCGTTCAACCTCACGGCCAAGCATCT
TCTCGAACCAGGTAGGCTTTTCCGCGATCTTGCGGGGGTCCGCGTCGGCCAGCTTCGCCACGATCTGGCT
GATTTTGTCGGCCAGCGCGGCAACTGCGCCGTGCTCCATCAGATTCGACAGCTCGTTGAGGGAATCCGCC
CCGTCGATGCCGGCCCCGTACTCGCCAATCGTCGCCGGCGACGCGAAGAGGGCGGGCAAAACCTCCCCCT
TCAATCGCGCCATGTTCACGCTTTGTTCTTCCATTCGATACACCCTCGCGGTGGGTTAATTGCTTTTCGA
TGGAAGAAGTTTAGCTAAACTTTCTATCCCTCGTCAACACCTTTAGCCGCTAAAATTTGGGGACAGGTCA
TTTACAGAAAGCCAGCTCACTCCTGGCGTTGCCCCTTGAGCGCCGCTAGGCGCGCAGCATCCTTCGCGCT
GAGAAAGAACGTCATCAGCGGCCCGACCGTCTTGCTTGAACCGTCGGCAAAGCAAACATCCATCGAACAG
CCTTGCGTGTGGGGGTCCACGCCTTCGACCAGTTTCCAAGGGTCCATGCCCCAGCCCTCGGCCTCCGGAT
TGAACCAGTACGCCGATGCGTCGCCGTTTAGGTCGCTGTCGGCGTAGTCCTTGACCAGCACGGCCACCCG
CCCGGTCGTCGGGCACACGTAGCCCGGCTGCTTAGGTTCCTGTCTTGGCATTGCTCAAAGCTCCTTGAAG
GGGCCGCTCTACAGCCCCTTGGGCTTGTAGAGCGACACGAAATAGGTGAGTGCGGTCAGTACCGCGAAAT
GCACCAGGAACGTCCAGCCGGCATGAACGCCAAGGGTGTTCCAGTGGTACAGCATCCGCAGGAACTGAAA
GAAAACGTCGATAGAGATGATCCACTTCGCCACCGGCCACACCAGGACAGTAACGACCCATACAAAGCGG
ACCAGGGCCTGGACACCCTTGGCAAAAGTGAACCGGGGCGGGGCCTTGCTCGGGGCCTCAACGCGCGGGG
CAGGGGCCTCGGCCTCCACTTCCACGCCTGGGAACTTGATAATCTTCGACATTGCTTGACCCTCCACGGC
GATGCGTGTTCAATTCGTCCAGCGCTCGCGCGCCTAGACCGTGATGTGACAGCATCGAGGTCAAGCGCCC
CGGAGAAATCCGGGGCGTCATCCCTATGCCCCGTCCAACTCGGGAACCGGCTTTTCCCTGGTGCTCAACC
TGGCCGGCTCGACCCACTTGGTGACTTGCTGCCACTCGTTACCACTGCGAACGGCTACCCGAATCTGCAC
ACGTTTAGCCGCGATCTTCGTCACTATGCCAGCAACACAAACGGAATACCCGTACCCGCCGCGCGGGGTG
TGCTGCCAGTTCACCCTATCTCCTACTTGCATCATCATCCCCTGGCGTCAGTGACCGGCCCGGAATTTCG
CCAAGTCGATTTCGTTGAAGGTCCAGCGCTGTTTCGCCCGTTCCTCCAACCTCGACGACTCCCGCATGAC
CTCGATGCGCAGGCGCTCGACCTGGTGCATCAGCTCATCAGCGCGCCGCTGCTTCTCGGCAATAGCATTC
CGCTGCGCGACCAGCTCCTGGTCTACGTTCGGCAGCTCGTCGATCCACGGCATGAACTTATCGGTCATCG
GATTGGCCTCCGGTAATTGACCTGGGAATCTACCCGGCCTCAAAACAAGAATAGGGCATAATGCCCTAAC
TTGTCAAGCAATTTTAGCTAAACAATTGAGGGGATTCAGCGAGGCGTCATGCTTGAAAACACCTTTCCCC
TGGCGTGCAATCAGCTTGTCCCGGCGGCAGCGCACTGCCGCAGCGCGGCCAGCAAGGTGCCTTGCTCGAT
CCGCTGTCGTTCCTCCGGCGTAATGCAATCGCCGCAGATACCGCCCAGCTCTTCGCGCAGGGCGTCCGCC
CCGATCAGGCTGCGGCTAAGGGTCGAAATGGACTTACCGCAGCGGCGGCAATTGGTGGTGACAATCTCGA
TCTTGCGGTTGGGCATGGCCCTATCTCCTTGAGAGAGGCCCGACCGTAGCCGGGCCTCGTTCCGTTACCA
GCCTGCGCGAGCCTTCGCGCGTTCGACTTCCTGGGTGGACCAGTGGCCCTTTGCTTCACCCTCCAGGGTG
CAACCTTGCAGGTACGCCTTGTGCCGCAGCTCTTCGGCCTGGCGGGTAAGCTCTGCCGCCTGCTCCATCA
GCGCCGCGATCTGGTCACGACGGGCCAGAAAATCCGTGGCGGCCGCGCCGGGCAGCTCATCGAGCCAAGA
CATGATCTTGCTTTTCATCGGGGTTGATCCTCCGGTTGCTGACCTGGGCGAAGTGCCCGGCCTTGGATTG
CTATATTAGGGCATTATGCCCTAGATAGTCAAGGAAATTTAGCTAAACAATTTGCGGCGGGCGCACGAAA
AAACCCGGCTTGCGGGCCGGGCTGCTGGCAGCATATCGCAACGATCAGGGTTGGCGGTTTTAGCCGCTAA
AGTCCTCTCCCTTGGCGTAAAGTCCTGCGGGCGTCAGCCCTGGCCTTTCCAGATCGCCCCAATCCCCGCT
AGATCGCAAAGGATCGCCCAGGCGGCATAGGGGATCGGCGAATCCTCGCCAACCCAACGCCGCACCGTGC
GGTCGCCCTTGGCACCCAAGCCCAAGATGCGCGCAGCCTGTCCGCCGGTGAGGCCGGCCAAGTGCAAGAC
TTCCCGGATTTCTGCGCCGGTCGGCTGCACCCAGCGTTCCGCCGGGCGCAGGCACTCAAGCCGGATATTC
ACGTCGCTCATGCTGCTTTTCTCCTAATCGTTATCAAATGGCGGCCCGCAATTGGTCGTAGCCGTAGCAC
GACTCGATGCAACGCGGGTCATATTCACAAACCTTTCTACCGTTGCGATTGATGCGATAGCGCGGCGGCT
TGTCGTCGTGCGCCCACACCTGTCGCGTTTCGGGACTGATCTTCGTAATGATGACGTGCTTCCCGATTTC
CTTGGCAAAAACCGGGTGATGCACGCTCACAATCTCGCACCGCAGGCCAGGAAAGAACGTCGCCGGCCAC
GCCGGCGCGTCCTCGTCCTTGGCCGGCTCCGGCTCCGGCTTGGCCGGTGTAACCGGCTCCCTGCGCTGCC
CGGCCGGCTCCTGAGCTTTCGCACGCGCGGCCGCGAGCTTCGCCTTGGCGCTGGCCGCCCATTTGCGGGC
GATGAATGCCTGGTGCGCCGGCAGCACGGCATCAACCCAGGCGAAGCCCGGCGGCAGTTCGTCCGGCTTC
CGCCAGTCCTCGACCACGGCCCGCACGCGGCGCGGCGGTGGCGTGATACCCGCGAGCCACGCCGGCAGTG
GCTCGTCGGCAAGGCGGTCCTGGTCGCGGGCGTCCAGATACCGGCGATGCGAGCGCAACAGGGCGCGCAA
AACCCCGTCCGCTACCTGGTCCACCGTCATGCCGCCGCGCGCATGGTCGTAATGGGACCGATAGCCCGTT
TCGGAAATAAAAGGGGTCTGACGCTCAGTGGAACGAAAACTCACGTTAAGGGATTTTGGTCATGAGATTA
TCAAAAAGGATCTTCACCTAGATCCTTTTAAATTAAAAATGAAGTTTTAAATCAATCTAAAGTATATATG
AGTAAACTTGGTCTGACAGTTACCAATGCTTAATCAGTGAGGCACCTATCTCAGCGATCTGTCTATTTCG
TTCATCCATAGTTGCCTGACTCCCCGTCGTGTAGATAACTACGATACGGGAGGGCTTACCATCTGGCCCC
AGTGCTGCAATGATACCGCGAGATCCACGCTCACCGGCTCCAGATTTATCAGCAATAAACCAGCCAGCCG
GAAGGGCCGAGCGCAGAAGTGGTCCTGCAACTTTATCCGCCTCCATCCAGTCTATTAATCCACCTGGCGG
CGTTGTGACAATTTACCGAACAACTCCGCGGCCGGGAAGCCGATCTCGGCTTGAACGAATTGTTAGGTGG
CGGTACTTGGGTCGATATCAAAGTGCATCACTTCTTCCCGTATGCCCAACTTTGTATAGAGAGCCACTGC
GGGATCGTCACCGTAATCTGCTTGCACGTAGATCACATAAGCACCAAGCGCGTTGGCCTCATGCTTGAGG
AGATTGATGAGCGCGGTGGCAATGCCCTGCCTCCGGTGCTCTCCGGAGACTGCGAGATCATAGATATAGA
TCTCACTACGCGGCTGCTCAAACTTGGGCAGAACGTAAGCCGCGAGAGCGCCAACAACCGCTTCTTGGTC
GAAGGCAGCAAGCGCGATGAATGTCTTACTACGGAGCAAGTTCCCGAGGTAATCGGAGTCCGGCTGATGT
TGGGAGTAGGTGGCTACGTCTCCGAACTCACGACCGAAAAGATCAAGAGCAGCCCGCATGGATTTGACTT
GGTCAGGGCCGAGCCTACATGTGCGAATGATGCCCATACTTGAGCCACCTAACTTTGTTTTAGGGCGACT
GCCCTGCTGCGTAACATCGTTGCTGCTGCGTAACATCGTTGCTGCTCCATAACATCAAACATCGACCCAC
GGCGTAACGCGCTTGCTGCTTGGATGCCCGAGGCATAGACTGTACAAAAAAACAGTCATAACAAGCCATG
AAAACCGCCACTGCGCCGTTACCACCGCTGCGTTCGGTCAAGGTTCTGGACCAGTTGCGTGAGCGCATAC
GCTACTTGCATTACAGTTTACGAACCGAACAGGCTTATGTCAACTGGGTTCGTGCCTTCATCCGTTTCCA
CGGTGTGCGTCCATGGGCAAATATTATACGCAAGGCGACAAGGTGCTGATGCCGCTGGCGATTCAGGTTC
ATCATGCCGTTTGTGATGGCTTCCATGTCGGCAGGAATTCGAATTCATACCCACCGGCTCCAACTGCGCG
GCCTGCGGCCTTGCCCCATCAATTTTTTTAATTTTCTCTGGGGAAAAGCCTCCGGCCTGCGGCCTGCGCG
CTTCGCTTGCCGGTTGGACACCAAGTGGAAGGCGGGTCAAGGCTCGCGCAGCGACCGCGCAGCGGCTTGG
CCTTGACGCGCCTGGAACGACCCAAGCCTATGCGAGTGGGGGCAGTCGAAGGGCGAAGCCCGCCCGCCTG
CCCCCCGAGCCTCACGG
